Addgene plasmid #124969: AV0.1-C346BE2.8-2
Purpose: AAV control with intron
Depositing lab: Kazuhiro Oka. Depositing organization: Baylor College of Medicine.
Backbone
  Vector backbone: AV0.1
  Vector type: AAV
Growth in bacteria
  Bacterial resistance: Ampicillin, 100 μg/mL
  Growth temperature: 37°C
  Growth strain: NEB Stable
  Copy number: High Copy
Gene/Insert
  Gene/Insert name: Intron C346
  Species: H. sapiens (human)
  Promoter: no promoter
  Cloning method: Restriction Enzyme; 5′ cloning site BamHI (unknown if destroyed); 3′ cloning site EcoRI (unknown if destroyed)
Terms and licenses: Academic/Nonprofit Terms; Industry Terms: Not Available to Industry
How to cite: AV0.1-C346BE2.8-2 was a gift from Kazuhiro Oka (Addgene plasmid # 124969 ; http://n2t.net/addgene:124969 ; RRID:Addgene_124969)
