[The description below was written by a language model from this plasmid's Addgene catalogue record and the feature table of its GenBank file; any pLannotate feature table in this document was generated separately and was not available to it.]
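Description:
AV0.1-C346BE2.8-2 is a 5,915 bp circular AAV transfer plasmid built on the AV0.1 backbone and described as an AAV control carrying an intron. It is propagated in E. coli as a high-copy plasmid through a pUC origin of replication and selected with ampicillin via an AmpR (beta-lactamase) gene. An f1 origin is also present in the backbone, which in principle allows single-stranded DNA production. The recommended host is a recombination-deficient stable strain, a common choice for limiting rearrangement of the repeat-rich inverted terminal repeats.

The region destined for packaging lies between a 5' ITR and a 3' ITR, the cis elements required for replication and encapsidation of a recombinant AAV genome when rep, cap and helper functions are provided in trans. Just inside the 5' ITR is a short element of about 140 bp annotated "5IEE", whose nature is not explained in the record. The rest of the space between the ITRs is occupied by the insert, a roughly 2.8 kb fragment of human sequence labelled C346-BE2.8 (intron C346). It was cloned between BamHI and EcoRI sites and lies in the complementary orientation relative to the map. The gene from which this intron derives is not stated.

The record specifies that there is no promoter, and no coding sequence, reporter or polyadenylation signal is annotated. The intronic DNA therefore appears to act as non-expressing stuffer that gives the vector genome a packageable length of about 3.3 kb from ITR to ITR. This fits its stated role as a control vector, for example as a null or empty comparator alongside transgene-expressing AAVs.
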