LOCUS       AV0.1-C346BE2.8-2 5915 bp DNA circular 2-NOV-2017
SOURCE
  ORGANISM
COMMENT     http://www.informaxinc.com/
COMMENT     This file is created by Vector NTI http://www.invitrogen.com/
COMMENT     ORIGDB|GenBank
COMMENT     VNTDATE|-12010391|
COMMENT     VNTDBDATE|-12010424|
COMMENT     LSOWNER|
COMMENT     VNTNAME|AV0.1-C346BE2.8-2|
COMMENT     VNTAUTHORNAME|Demo User|
COMMENT     VNTOAUTHORNAME|Kazuhiro Oka|
COMMENT     VNTREPLTYPE|Plasmid
COMMENT     Vector_NTI_Display_Data_(Do_Not_Edit!)
COMMENT     (SXF
COMMENT     (CGexDoc "AV0.1-C346BE2.8-2" 0 5915
COMMENT     (CDBMol 0 0 1 1 1 0 0 0 0 "" "" 0 0 0 0 (CObList) (CObList)
            (CObList)
COMMENT     (CObList) -1 "")
COMMENT     (CDocSetData 1 1 1 0 0 0 "MAIN" 1 1 1 1 0 0 1 1 0 1 10 5 4294967295
            500 0
COMMENT     1 0 (CHomObj 0 0 0 3 75) (CWordArray) (CWordArray)
COMMENT     (CStringList "AatII" "AscI" "BamHI" "BglII" "ClaI" "EcoRI" "EcoRV"
COMMENT     "HindIII" "KpnI" "MluI" "NcoI" "NdeI" "NheI" "NotI" "PstI" "PvuI"
COMMENT     "SacI" "SalI" "ScaI" "SmaI" "XbaI" "XhoI") (CStringList "atg")
COMMENT     (CStringList "taa" "tga" "tag") (CObList) 1 "{(0,1),2}" 0 0 "" 0
COMMENT     4294967295 0 0 0 0 0 0 0 "MAIN" 0 0 30 0
COMMENT     (CProteinMotifSearchObject 70 20 1 1 1 1 0 0 1 0 0 0 0 0))
COMMENT     (CMolPar 0 0 0 0 4294967295 1 5915 0 0 0 0 0 0 0 0) (CStringList)
COMMENT     (CStringList) (CObList) (COAPar 25 250 50 0 6 4 3 7)
COMMENT     (COAPar 25 250 50 0 6 4 3 7) (COAPar 25 250 50 0 6 4 3 7)
COMMENT     (CObList #0=(CRSite (CStringList) "AatII" "gacgtc" 6 0 1 4104 0 0
            "")
COMMENT     #1=(CRSite (CStringList) "AscI" "ggcgcgcc" 3 0 0 0 "")
COMMENT     #2=(CRSite (CStringList) "BamHI" "ggatcc" 2 0 1 3144 0 0 "")
COMMENT     #3=(CRSite (CStringList) "BglII" "agatct" 2 0 1 1916 0 0 "")
COMMENT     #4=(CRSite (CStringList) "ClaI" "atcgat" 3 0 0 0 "")
COMMENT     #5=(CRSite (CStringList) "EcoRI" "gaattc" 2 0 1 319 0 0 "")
COMMENT     #6=(CRSite (CStringList) "EcoRV" "gatatc" 4 0 1 2127 0 0 "")
COMMENT     #7=(CRSite (CStringList) "HindIII" "aagctt" 2 0 0 0 "")
COMMENT     #8=(CRSite (CStringList) "KpnI" "ggtacc" 6 0 0 0 "")
COMMENT     #9=(CRSite (CStringList) "MluI" "acgcgt" 2 0 0 0 "")
COMMENT     #10=(CRSite (CStringList) "NcoI" "ccatgg" 2 0 1 2793 0 0 "")
COMMENT     #11=(CRSite (CStringList) "NdeI" "catatg" 3 0 1 1081 0 0 "")
COMMENT     #12=(CRSite (CStringList) "NheI" "gctagc" 2 0 2 1790 0 2699 0 0 "")
COMMENT     #13=(CRSite (CStringList) "NotI" "gcggccgc" 3 0 0 0 "")
COMMENT     #14=(CRSite (CStringList) "PstI" "ctgcag" 6 0 4 7 0 1543 0 2944 0
            3317 0
COMMENT     0 "") #15=(CRSite (CStringList) "PvuI" "cgatcg" 5 0 1 4654 0 0 "")
COMMENT     #16=(CRSite (CStringList) "SacI" "gagctc" 6 0 2 1482 0 3157 0 0 "")
COMMENT     #17=(CRSite (CStringList) "SalI" "gtcgac" 2 0 1 3159 0 0 "")
COMMENT     #18=(CRSite (CStringList) "ScaI" "agtact" 4 0 1 4542 0 0 "")
COMMENT     #19=(CRSite (CStringList) "SmaI" "cccggg" 4 0 4 43 0 54 0 3266 0
            3277 0
COMMENT     0 "") #20=(CRSite (CStringList) "XbaI" "tctaga" 2 0 1 307 0 0 "")
COMMENT     #21=(CRSite (CStringList) "XhoI" "ctcgag" 2 0 1 313 0 0 "")
COMMENT     #22=(CRSite (CStringList) "atg" "atg" 1 0 84 235 0 299 0 350 0 363 0
            438
COMMENT     0 630 0 639 0 823 0 940 0 1082 0 1137 0 1203 0 1300 0 1380 0 1611 0
COMMENT     1666 0 1694 0 1819 0 1823 0 1900 0 1955 0 2028 0 2050 0 2078 0 2105
COMMENT     0 2178 0 2191 0 2269 0 2287 0 2305 0 2330 0 2335 0 2341 0 2447 0
COMMENT     2505 0 2531 0 2547 0 2563 0 2613 0 2687 0 2770 0 2794 0 2906 0 2928
COMMENT     0 2949 0 2955 0 3192 0 3327 0 3615 0 3789 0 3850 0 3879 0 3995 0
COMMENT     4074 0 4079 0 4088 0 4125 0 4172 0 4184 0 4205 0 4235 0 4332 0 4430
COMMENT     0 4433 0 4456 0 4527 0 4572 0 4577 0 4594 0 4613 0 4691 0 4701 0
COMMENT     4737 0 4772 0 4784 0 4859 0 4983 0 5036 0 5040 0 5192 0 5659 0 5824
COMMENT     0 5848 0 5912 0 0 "")
COMMENT     #23=(CRSite (CStringList) "cat" "cat" 1 0 79 125 0 172 0 221 0 234 0
            282
COMMENT     0 298 0 334 0 349 0 400 0 451 0 478 0 613 0 665 0 791 0 939 0 946 0
COMMENT     965 0 1079 0 1202 0 1238 0 1283 0 1357 0 1394 0 1506 0 1515 0 1665
COMMENT     0 1732 0 1890 0 1934 0 1993 0 2088 0 2098 0 2104 0 2177 0 2268 0
COMMENT     2329 0 2334 0 2513 0 2546 0 2655 0 2686 0 2730 0 2737 0 2780 0 2793
COMMENT     0 2887 0 2920 0 3048 0 3120 0 3348 0 3371 0 3387 0 3411 0 3633 0
COMMENT     3885 0 3954 0 3994 0 4017 0 4078 0 4163 0 4183 0 4247 0 4281 0 4366
COMMENT     0 4510 0 4562 0 4576 0 4606 0 4612 0 4690 0 4700 0 4744 0 4963 0
COMMENT     5087 0 5115 0 5144 0 5191 0 5469 0 5911 0 0 "")
COMMENT     #24=(CRSite (CStringList) "taa" "taa" 1 0 58 255 0 655 0 1953 0 2074
            0
COMMENT     2303 0 2373 0 2379 0 2515 0 2558 0 2670 0 2745 0 2767 0 3017 0 3065
COMMENT     0 3101 0 3414 0 3540 0 3685 0 3752 0 3783 0 3800 0 3811 0 3823 0
COMMENT     3834 0 3891 0 4072 0 4083 0 4086 0 4157 0 4193 0 4202 0 4214 0 4326
COMMENT     0 4390 0 4444 0 4584 0 4608 0 4621 0 4671 0 4704 0 4809 0 4848 0
COMMENT     4870 0 4927 0 4987 0 5083 0 5093 0 5136 0 5150 0 5155 0 5185 0 5207
COMMENT     0 5289 0 5376 0 5484 0 5518 0 5563 0 5709 0 0 "")
COMMENT     #25=(CRSite (CStringList) "tta" "tta" 1 0 67 166 0 179 0 195 0 254 0
            481
COMMENT     0 873 0 1676 0 1803 0 2189 0 2196 0 2322 0 2325 0 2357 0 2370 0
COMMENT     2378 0 2490 0 2783 0 2922 0 3064 0 3100 0 3123 0 3343 0 3413 0 3435
COMMENT     0 3557 0 3570 0 3578 0 3684 0 3749 0 3782 0 3799 0 3810 0 3822 0
COMMENT     3833 0 3840 0 3848 0 3890 0 3961 0 4064 0 4071 0 4096 0 4148 0 4263
COMMENT     0 4363 0 4443 0 4469 0 4566 0 4592 0 4637 0 4808 0 4824 0 4847 0
COMMENT     4917 0 5007 0 5082 0 5110 0 5125 0 5135 0 5149 0 5154 0 5206 0 5432
COMMENT     0 5492 0 5529 0 5555 0 5773 0 5876 0 0 "")
COMMENT     #26=(CRSite (CStringList) "tga" "tga" 1 0 121 32 0 88 0 157 0 162 0
            207
COMMENT     0 265 0 339 0 439 0 464 0 730 0 754 0 831 0 854 0 864 0 886 0 934 0
COMMENT     952 0 988 0 1124 0 1130 0 1159 0 1190 0 1228 0 1260 0 1315 0 1336 0
COMMENT     1381 0 1476 0 1607 0 1619 0 1720 0 1826 0 1843 0 1852 0 1856 0 1908
COMMENT     0 1946 0 1969 0 1976 0 1990 0 2007 0 2014 0 2106 0 2123 0 2172 0
COMMENT     2251 0 2288 0 2406 0 2445 0 2567 0 2579 0 2617 0 2680 0 2688 0 2774
COMMENT     0 2845 0 2859 0 2900 0 2952 0 3011 0 3051 0 3074 0 3096 0 3108 0
COMMENT     3190 0 3233 0 3289 0 3325 0 3447 0 3604 0 3613 0 3641 0 3663 0 3745
COMMENT     0 3790 0 3795 0 3877 0 3922 0 3932 0 3975 0 4050 0 4080 0 4185 0
COMMENT     4199 0 4220 0 4236 0 4320 0 4336 0 4399 0 4431 0 4434 0 4480 0 4528
COMMENT     0 4537 0 4578 0 4614 0 4618 0 4644 0 4714 0 4734 0 4738 0 4762 0
COMMENT     4924 0 4942 0 5041 0 5062 0 5079 0 5131 0 5169 0 5182 0 5193 0 5212
COMMENT     0 5228 0 5267 0 5582 0 5637 0 5653 0 5660 0 5801 0 5806 0 5822 0 0
COMMENT     "")
COMMENT     #27=(CRSite (CStringList) "tca" "tca" 1 0 98 28 0 84 0 127 0 171 0
            202 0
COMMENT     241 0 373 0 379 0 399 0 409 0 424 0 435 0 450 0 459 0 472 0 477 0
COMMENT     525 0 646 0 819 0 916 0 1003 0 1098 0 1195 0 1237 0 1249 0 1285 0
COMMENT     1451 0 1514 0 1528 0 1582 0 1596 0 1631 0 1657 0 1682 0 1795 0 1889
COMMENT     0 1926 0 1941 0 2097 0 2103 0 2176 0 2206 0 2228 0 2328 0 2348 0
COMMENT     2493 0 2545 0 2605 0 2654 0 2685 0 2732 0 2777 0 2936 0 2980 0 3078
COMMENT     0 3087 0 3119 0 3136 0 3229 0 3285 0 3363 0 3377 0 3532 0 3620 0
COMMENT     3720 0 3861 0 4000 0 4010 0 4016 0 4019 0 4077 0 4103 0 4166 0 4182
COMMENT     0 4210 0 4243 0 4303 0 4342 0 4380 0 4522 0 4544 0 4551 0 4699 0
COMMENT     4962 0 5026 0 5075 0 5099 0 5114 0 5143 0 5190 0 5234 0 5253 0 5347
COMMENT     0 5385 0 5445 0 5543 0 5831 0 5908 0 0 "")
COMMENT     #28=(CRSite (CStringList) "tag" "tag" 1 0 58 131 0 174 0 180 0 196 0
            308
COMMENT     0 482 0 615 0 979 0 1297 0 1426 0 1571 0 1741 0 1791 0 1804 0 1892
COMMENT     0 1897 0 2058 0 2119 0 2211 0 2313 0 2353 0 2537 0 2700 0 2759 0
COMMENT     2786 0 2798 0 2923 0 3029 0 3056 0 3124 0 3187 0 3389 0 3403 0 3471
COMMENT     0 3558 0 3571 0 3625 0 3644 0 3688 0 3887 0 4067 0 4097 0 4779 0
COMMENT     4830 0 4851 0 5004 0 5050 0 5067 0 5126 0 5165 0 5244 0 5418 0 5423
COMMENT     0 5429 0 5433 0 5457 0 5552 0 5776 0 0 "")
COMMENT     #29=(CRSite (CStringList) "cta" "cta" 1 0 61 130 0 307 0 445 0 654 0
            697
COMMENT     0 870 0 978 0 1296 0 1323 0 1354 0 1472 0 1570 0 1790 0 1812 0 1896
COMMENT     0 2073 0 2118 0 2129 0 2145 0 2279 0 2312 0 2352 0 2552 0 2632 0
COMMENT     2699 0 2727 0 2744 0 2758 0 2815 0 2819 0 2893 0 3016 0 3028 0 3186
COMMENT     0 3453 0 3470 0 3539 0 3726 0 3736 0 3775 0 4058 0 4140 0 4156 0
COMMENT     4454 0 4516 0 4670 0 4805 0 4820 0 4829 0 5011 0 5034 0 5164 0 5321
COMMENT     0 5354 0 5417 0 5466 0 5483 0 5626 0 5645 0 5657 0 5846 0 0 ""))
COMMENT     (CObList
COMMENT     #30=(CFSignal (CObList) "5'ITR" 21 0 0 12 141 0 (CStringList)
COMMENT     (CStringList) 1 1 1 1 "12..141")
COMMENT     #31=(CFSignal (CObList) "3'ITR" 21 0 0 3178 3307 0 (CStringList)
COMMENT     (CStringList) 1 1 1 1 "3180..3309")
COMMENT     #32=(CFSignal (CObList) "f1 Origin" 21 0 1 3410 3716 0 (CStringList)
COMMENT     (CStringList) 1 1 1 1 "complement(3412..3718)")
COMMENT     #33=(CFSignal (CObList) "AmpR" 21 0 1 4235 5095 0 (CStringList)
COMMENT     (CStringList) 1 1 1 1 "complement(4237..5097)")
COMMENT     #34=(CFSignal (CObList) "pUC/ORI" 21 0 1 5240 5913 0 (CStringList)
COMMENT     (CStringList) 1 1 1 1 "complement(5242..5915)")
COMMENT     #35=(CFSignal (CObList) "5IEE" 21 0 0 148 284 0 (CStringList)
COMMENT     (CStringList) 1 1 1 1 "148..285")
COMMENT     #36=(CFSignal (CObList) "C346-BE2.8" 21 0 1 318 3148 0 (CStringList)
COMMENT     (CStringList) 1 1 1 1 "complement(320..3150)")) (CObList) (CObList)
COMMENT     (CObList) (CObList) (CObList) (CObList)
COMMENT     (CTextView 0
COMMENT     #37=(CGroupPar (CParagraph 0 (0 0) 1 2 0 0 180)
COMMENT     (CObjectList
COMMENT     #38=(CRefLinePar
COMMENT     (CLinePar (CParagraph 0 (0 0) 0 2 0 0 233)
COMMENT     "AV0.1-C346BE2.8-2" 2) 5 "" 0 4)
COMMENT     #39=(CFolderPar
COMMENT     (CGroupPar (CParagraph 1 (0 0) 1 1 0 0 178)
COMMENT     (CObjectList
COMMENT     #40=(CLinePar (CParagraph 0 (0 0) 1 2 1 0 180)
COMMENT     "DNA Plasmid 'AV0.1-C346BE2.8-2'" 1)
COMMENT     #41=(CLinePar (CParagraph 0 (0 0) 1 2 1 0 180)
COMMENT     "Currently local object. Original author: Kazuhiro Oka"
COMMENT     1)
COMMENT     #42=(CLinePar (CParagraph 0 (0 0) 1 2 1 0 180)
COMMENT     "Created: 11/02/17 12:26PM" 1)
COMMENT     #43=(CLinePar (CParagraph 0 (0 0) 1 2 1 0 180)
COMMENT     "Last Modified: 11/02/17 12:59PM" 1)
COMMENT     #44=(CLinePar (CParagraph 0 (0 0) 1 2 1 0 180)
COMMENT     "length: 5915 bp" 1)
COMMENT     #45=(CLinePar (CParagraph 0 (0 0) 1 2 1 0 180)
COMMENT     "storage type: Basic" 1)
COMMENT     #46=(CLinePar (CParagraph 0 (0 0) 1 2 1 0 180)
COMMENT     "form: Circular" 1))) "General Description")
COMMENT     #47=(CFolderPar
COMMENT     (CGroupPar (CParagraph 2 (0 0) 1 1 0 0 178)
COMMENT     (CObjectList
COMMENT     #48=(CLinePar (CParagraph 0 (0 0) 1 2 1 0 180)
COMMENT     "Original Source Database: GenBank" 1)
COMMENT     #49=(CLinePar (CParagraph 0 (0 0) 1 2 1 0 180)
COMMENT     "Modification Date in the Original DB: 2-NOV-2017" 1)))
COMMENT     "Standard Fields")
COMMENT     #50=(CFolderPar
COMMENT     (CGroupPar (CParagraph 5 (0 0) 1 1 0 0 178)
COMMENT     (CObjectList
COMMENT     #51=(CLinePar (CParagraph 0 (0 0) 1 2 1 0 180)
COMMENT     "Kazuhiro Oka" 1))) "Original Author")
COMMENT     #52=(CRefLinePar
COMMENT     (CLinePar (CParagraph 0 (0 0) 0 2 0 0 233) "Comments" 2) 1 ""
COMMENT     0 0)
COMMENT     #53=(CFolderPar
COMMENT     (CGroupPar (CParagraph 8 (0 0) 1 2 0 0 178) (CObjectList))
COMMENT     "Annotations")
COMMENT     #54=(CFolderPar
COMMENT     (CGroupPar (CParagraph 12 (6 0) 1 1 0 0 178)
COMMENT     (CObjectList
COMMENT     #55=(CFolderPar
COMMENT     (CGroupPar (CParagraph 21 (7 21 0) 1 1 1 0 178)
COMMENT     (CObjectList
COMMENT     #56=(CFolderPar
COMMENT     (CGroupPar
COMMENT     (CParagraph 12 (3 #30# 0) 1 2 2 0 194)
COMMENT     (CObjectList
COMMENT     #57=(CLinePar
COMMENT     (CParagraph 0 (0 0) 1 2 3 0 180)
COMMENT     "Start: 12 End: 141 " 1)
COMMENT     #58=(CLinePar
COMMENT     (CParagraph 0 (0 0) 1 2 3 0 180)
COMMENT     "Original Location Description:" 1)
COMMENT     #59=(CLinePar
COMMENT     (CParagraph 0 (0 0) 1 2 3 0 180)
COMMENT     " 12..141" 1))) "5'ITR")
COMMENT     #60=(CFolderPar
COMMENT     (CGroupPar
COMMENT     (CParagraph 148 (3 #35# 0) 1 2 2 0 194)
COMMENT     (CObjectList
COMMENT     #61=(CLinePar
COMMENT     (CParagraph 0 (0 0) 1 2 3 0 180)
COMMENT     "Start: 148 End: 284 " 1)
COMMENT     #62=(CLinePar
COMMENT     (CParagraph 0 (0 0) 1 2 3 0 180)
COMMENT     "Original Location Description:" 1)
COMMENT     #63=(CLinePar
COMMENT     (CParagraph 0 (0 0) 1 2 3 0 180)
COMMENT     " 148..285" 1))) "5IEE")
COMMENT     #64=(CFolderPar
COMMENT     (CGroupPar
COMMENT     (CParagraph 318 (3 #36# 0) 1 2 2 0 194)
COMMENT     (CObjectList
COMMENT     #65=(CLinePar
COMMENT     (CParagraph 0 (0 0) 1 2 3 0 180)
COMMENT     "Start: 318 End: 3148 (Complementary)"
COMMENT     1)
COMMENT     #66=(CLinePar
COMMENT     (CParagraph 0 (0 0) 1 2 3 0 180)
COMMENT     "Original Location Description:" 1)
COMMENT     #67=(CLinePar
COMMENT     (CParagraph 0 (0 0) 1 2 3 0 180)
COMMENT     " complement(320..3150)" 1)))
COMMENT     "C346-BE2.8")
COMMENT     #68=(CFolderPar
COMMENT     (CGroupPar
COMMENT     (CParagraph 3178 (3 #31# 0) 1 2 2 0 194)
COMMENT     (CObjectList
COMMENT     #69=(CLinePar
COMMENT     (CParagraph 0 (0 0) 1 2 3 0 180)
COMMENT     "Start: 3178 End: 3307" 1)
COMMENT     #70=(CLinePar
COMMENT     (CParagraph 0 (0 0) 1 2 3 0 180)
COMMENT     "Original Location Description:" 1)
COMMENT     #71=(CLinePar
COMMENT     (CParagraph 0 (0 0) 1 2 3 0 180)
COMMENT     " 3180..3309" 1))) "3'ITR")
COMMENT     #72=(CFolderPar
COMMENT     (CGroupPar
COMMENT     (CParagraph 3410 (3 #32# 0) 1 2 2 0 194)
COMMENT     (CObjectList
COMMENT     #73=(CLinePar
COMMENT     (CParagraph 0 (0 0) 1 2 3 0 180)
COMMENT     "Start: 3410 End: 3716 (Complementary)"
COMMENT     1)
COMMENT     #74=(CLinePar
COMMENT     (CParagraph 0 (0 0) 1 2 3 0 180)
COMMENT     "Original Location Description:" 1)
COMMENT     #75=(CLinePar
COMMENT     (CParagraph 0 (0 0) 1 2 3 0 180)
COMMENT     " complement(3412..3718)" 1)))
COMMENT     "f1 Origin")
COMMENT     #76=(CFolderPar
COMMENT     (CGroupPar
COMMENT     (CParagraph 4235 (3 #33# 0) 1 2 2 0 194)
COMMENT     (CObjectList
COMMENT     #77=(CLinePar
COMMENT     (CParagraph 0 (0 0) 1 2 3 0 180)
COMMENT     "Start: 4235 End: 5095 (Complementary)"
COMMENT     1)
COMMENT     #78=(CLinePar
COMMENT     (CParagraph 0 (0 0) 1 2 3 0 180)
COMMENT     "Original Location Description:" 1)
COMMENT     #79=(CLinePar
COMMENT     (CParagraph 0 (0 0) 1 2 3 0 180)
COMMENT     " complement(4237..5097)" 1))) "AmpR")
COMMENT     #80=(CFolderPar
COMMENT     (CGroupPar
COMMENT     (CParagraph 5240 (3 #34# 0) 1 2 2 0 194)
COMMENT     (CObjectList
COMMENT     #81=(CLinePar
COMMENT     (CParagraph 0 (0 0) 1 2 3 0 180)
COMMENT     "Start: 5240 End: 5913 (Complementary)"
COMMENT     1)
COMMENT     #82=(CLinePar
COMMENT     (CParagraph 0 (0 0) 1 2 3 0 180)
COMMENT     "Original Location Description:" 1)
COMMENT     #83=(CLinePar
COMMENT     (CParagraph 0 (0 0) 1 2 3 0 180)
COMMENT     " complement(5242..5915)" 1)))
COMMENT     "pUC/ORI"))) "Misc. Feature (7 total)")))
COMMENT     "Feature Map")
COMMENT     #84=(CFolderPar
COMMENT     (CGroupPar (CParagraph 13 (0 0) 1 1 0 0 178)
COMMENT     (CObjectList
COMMENT     #85=(CRSFolderPar
COMMENT     (CFolderPar
COMMENT     (CGroupPar (CParagraph 64754680 (8 0) 1 1 1 0 178)
COMMENT     (CObjectList
COMMENT     #86=(CGroupPar
COMMENT     (CParagraph 0 (10 #0# 0) 1 2 2 0 180)
COMMENT     (CObjectList
COMMENT     #87=(CLinePar
COMMENT     (CParagraph 0 (1 #0# 1) 1 2 2 0 191)
COMMENT     " N1: 4104 " 1))))) "AatII: 1 site") 5 1
COMMENT     "GACGTC" "CTGCAG")
COMMENT     #88=(CRSFolderPar
COMMENT     (CFolderPar
COMMENT     (CGroupPar (CParagraph 64754648 (8 0) 1 1 1 0 178)
COMMENT     (CObjectList)) "AscI: 0 sites") 2 6 "GGCGCGCC"
COMMENT     "CCGCGCGG")
COMMENT     #89=(CRSFolderPar
COMMENT     (CFolderPar
COMMENT     (CGroupPar (CParagraph 64754616 (8 0) 1 1 1 0 178)
COMMENT     (CObjectList
COMMENT     #90=(CGroupPar
COMMENT     (CParagraph 0 (10 #2# 0) 1 2 2 0 180)
COMMENT     (CObjectList
COMMENT     #91=(CLinePar
COMMENT     (CParagraph 0 (1 #2# 1) 1 2 2 0 191)
COMMENT     " N1: 3144 " 1))))) "BamHI: 1 site") 1 5
COMMENT     "GGATCC" "CCTAGG")
COMMENT     #92=(CRSFolderPar
COMMENT     (CFolderPar
COMMENT     (CGroupPar (CParagraph 64754584 (8 0) 1 1 1 0 178)
COMMENT     (CObjectList
COMMENT     #93=(CGroupPar
COMMENT     (CParagraph 0 (10 #3# 0) 1 2 2 0 180)
COMMENT     (CObjectList
COMMENT     #94=(CLinePar
COMMENT     (CParagraph 0 (1 #3# 1) 1 2 2 0 191)
COMMENT     " N1: 1916 " 1))))) "BglII: 1 site") 1 5
COMMENT     "AGATCT" "TCTAGA")
COMMENT     #95=(CRSFolderPar
COMMENT     (CFolderPar
COMMENT     (CGroupPar (CParagraph 64754552 (8 0) 1 1 1 0 178)
COMMENT     (CObjectList)) "ClaI: 0 sites") 2 4 "ATCGAT"
COMMENT     "TAGCTA")
COMMENT     #96=(CRSFolderPar
COMMENT     (CFolderPar
COMMENT     (CGroupPar (CParagraph 64754520 (8 0) 1 1 1 0 178)
COMMENT     (CObjectList
COMMENT     #97=(CGroupPar
COMMENT     (CParagraph 0 (10 #5# 0) 1 2 2 0 180)
COMMENT     (CObjectList
COMMENT     #98=(CLinePar
COMMENT     (CParagraph 0 (1 #5# 1) 1 2 2 0 191)
COMMENT     " N1: 319 " 1))))) "EcoRI: 1 site") 1 5
COMMENT     "GAATTC" "CTTAAG")
COMMENT     #99=(CRSFolderPar
COMMENT     (CFolderPar
COMMENT     (CGroupPar (CParagraph 64754488 (8 0) 1 1 1 0 178)
COMMENT     (CObjectList
COMMENT     #100=(CGroupPar
COMMENT     (CParagraph 0 (10 #6# 0) 1 2 2 0 180)
COMMENT     (CObjectList
COMMENT     #101=(CLinePar
COMMENT     (CParagraph 0 (1 #6# 1) 1 2 2 0 191)
COMMENT     " N1: 2127 " 1))))) "EcoRV: 1 site") 3
COMMENT     3 "GATATC" "CTATAG")
COMMENT     #102=(CRSFolderPar
COMMENT     (CFolderPar
COMMENT     (CGroupPar (CParagraph 64754456 (8 0) 1 1 1 0 178)
COMMENT     (CObjectList)) "HindIII: 0 sites") 1 5 "AAGCTT"
COMMENT     "TTCGAA")
COMMENT     #103=(CRSFolderPar
COMMENT     (CFolderPar
COMMENT     (CGroupPar (CParagraph 64754424 (8 0) 1 1 1 0 178)
COMMENT     (CObjectList)) "KpnI: 0 sites") 5 1 "GGTACC"
COMMENT     "CCATGG")
COMMENT     #104=(CRSFolderPar
COMMENT     (CFolderPar
COMMENT     (CGroupPar (CParagraph 64754392 (8 0) 1 1 1 0 178)
COMMENT     (CObjectList)) "MluI: 0 sites") 1 5 "ACGCGT"
COMMENT     "TGCGCA")
COMMENT     #105=(CRSFolderPar
COMMENT     (CFolderPar
COMMENT     (CGroupPar (CParagraph 64754840 (8 0) 1 1 1 0 178)
COMMENT     (CObjectList
COMMENT     #106=(CGroupPar
COMMENT     (CParagraph 0 (10 #10# 0) 1 2 2 0 180)
COMMENT     (CObjectList
COMMENT     #107=(CLinePar
COMMENT     (CParagraph 0 (1 #10# 1) 1 2 2 0 191)
COMMENT     " N1: 2793 " 1))))) "NcoI: 1 site") 1
COMMENT     5 "CCATGG" "GGTACC")
COMMENT     #108=(CRSFolderPar
COMMENT     (CFolderPar
COMMENT     (CGroupPar (CParagraph 64754808 (8 0) 1 1 1 0 178)
COMMENT     (CObjectList
COMMENT     #109=(CGroupPar
COMMENT     (CParagraph 0 (10 #11# 0) 1 2 2 0 180)
COMMENT     (CObjectList
COMMENT     #110=(CLinePar
COMMENT     (CParagraph 0 (1 #11# 1) 1 2 2 0 191)
COMMENT     " N1: 1081 " 1))))) "NdeI: 1 site") 2
COMMENT     4 "CATATG" "GTATAC")
COMMENT     #111=(CRSFolderPar
COMMENT     (CFolderPar
COMMENT     (CGroupPar (CParagraph 64754776 (8 0) 1 1 1 0 178)
COMMENT     (CObjectList
COMMENT     #112=(CGroupPar
COMMENT     (CParagraph 0 (10 #12# 0) 1 2 2 0 180)
COMMENT     (CObjectList
COMMENT     #113=(CLinePar
COMMENT     (CParagraph 0 (1 #12# 1) 1 2 2 0 191)
COMMENT     " N1: 1790 " 1)
COMMENT     #114=(CLinePar
COMMENT     (CParagraph 0 (1 #12# 2) 1 2 2 0 191)
COMMENT     " N2: 2699 " 1))))) "NheI: 2 sites")
COMMENT     1 5 "GCTAGC" "CGATCG")
COMMENT     #115=(CRSFolderPar
COMMENT     (CFolderPar
COMMENT     (CGroupPar (CParagraph 64754744 (8 0) 1 1 1 0 178)
COMMENT     (CObjectList)) "NotI: 0 sites") 2 6 "GCGGCCGC"
COMMENT     "CGCCGGCG")
COMMENT     #116=(CRSFolderPar
COMMENT     (CFolderPar
COMMENT     (CGroupPar (CParagraph 64754712 (8 0) 1 1 1 0 178)
COMMENT     (CObjectList
COMMENT     #117=(CGroupPar
COMMENT     (CParagraph 0 (10 #14# 0) 1 2 2 0 180)
COMMENT     (CObjectList
COMMENT     #118=(CLinePar
COMMENT     (CParagraph 0 (1 #14# 1) 1 2 2 0 191)
COMMENT     " N1: 7 " 1)
COMMENT     #119=(CLinePar
COMMENT     (CParagraph 0 (1 #14# 2) 1 2 2 0 191)
COMMENT     " N2: 1543 " 1)
COMMENT     #120=(CLinePar
COMMENT     (CParagraph 0 (1 #14# 3) 1 2 2 0 191)
COMMENT     " N3: 2944 " 1)
COMMENT     #121=(CLinePar
COMMENT     (CParagraph 0 (1 #14# 4) 1 2 2 0 191)
COMMENT     " N4: 3317 " 1))))) "PstI: 4 sites")
COMMENT     5 1 "CTGCAG" "GACGTC")
COMMENT     #122=(CRSFolderPar
COMMENT     (CFolderPar
COMMENT     (CGroupPar (CParagraph 92305664 (8 0) 1 1 1 0 178)
COMMENT     (CObjectList
COMMENT     #123=(CGroupPar
COMMENT     (CParagraph 0 (10 #15# 0) 1 2 2 0 180)
COMMENT     (CObjectList
COMMENT     #124=(CLinePar
COMMENT     (CParagraph 0 (1 #15# 1) 1 2 2 0 191)
COMMENT     " N1: 4654 " 1))))) "PvuI: 1 site") 4
COMMENT     2 "CGATCG" "GCTAGC")
COMMENT     #125=(CRSFolderPar
COMMENT     (CFolderPar
COMMENT     (CGroupPar (CParagraph 92305696 (8 0) 1 1 1 0 178)
COMMENT     (CObjectList
COMMENT     #126=(CGroupPar
COMMENT     (CParagraph 0 (10 #16# 0) 1 2 2 0 180)
COMMENT     (CObjectList
COMMENT     #127=(CLinePar
COMMENT     (CParagraph 0 (1 #16# 1) 1 2 2 0 191)
COMMENT     " N1: 1482 " 1)
COMMENT     #128=(CLinePar
COMMENT     (CParagraph 0 (1 #16# 2) 1 2 2 0 191)
COMMENT     " N2: 3157 " 1))))) "SacI: 2 sites")
COMMENT     5 1 "GAGCTC" "CTCGAG")
COMMENT     #129=(CRSFolderPar
COMMENT     (CFolderPar
COMMENT     (CGroupPar (CParagraph 92305728 (8 0) 1 1 1 0 178)
COMMENT     (CObjectList
COMMENT     #130=(CGroupPar
COMMENT     (CParagraph 0 (10 #17# 0) 1 2 2 0 180)
COMMENT     (CObjectList
COMMENT     #131=(CLinePar
COMMENT     (CParagraph 0 (1 #17# 1) 1 2 2 0 191)
COMMENT     " N1: 3159 " 1))))) "SalI: 1 site") 1
COMMENT     5 "GTCGAC" "CAGCTG")
COMMENT     #132=(CRSFolderPar
COMMENT     (CFolderPar
COMMENT     (CGroupPar (CParagraph 92305760 (8 0) 1 1 1 0 178)
COMMENT     (CObjectList
COMMENT     #133=(CGroupPar
COMMENT     (CParagraph 0 (10 #18# 0) 1 2 2 0 180)
COMMENT     (CObjectList
COMMENT     #134=(CLinePar
COMMENT     (CParagraph 0 (1 #18# 1) 1 2 2 0 191)
COMMENT     " N1: 4542 " 1))))) "ScaI: 1 site") 3
COMMENT     3 "AGTACT" "TCATGA")
COMMENT     #135=(CRSFolderPar
COMMENT     (CFolderPar
COMMENT     (CGroupPar (CParagraph 92305792 (8 0) 1 1 1 0 178)
COMMENT     (CObjectList
COMMENT     #136=(CGroupPar
COMMENT     (CParagraph 0 (10 #19# 0) 1 2 2 0 180)
COMMENT     (CObjectList
COMMENT     #137=(CLinePar
COMMENT     (CParagraph 0 (1 #19# 1) 1 2 2 0 191)
COMMENT     " N1: 43 " 1)
COMMENT     #138=(CLinePar
COMMENT     (CParagraph 0 (1 #19# 2) 1 2 2 0 191)
COMMENT     " N2: 54 " 1)
COMMENT     #139=(CLinePar
COMMENT     (CParagraph 0 (1 #19# 3) 1 2 2 0 191)
COMMENT     " N3: 3266 " 1)
COMMENT     #140=(CLinePar
COMMENT     (CParagraph 0 (1 #19# 4) 1 2 2 0 191)
COMMENT     " N4: 3277 " 1))))) "SmaI: 4 sites")
COMMENT     3 3 "CCCGGG" "GGGCCC")
COMMENT     #141=(CRSFolderPar
COMMENT     (CFolderPar
COMMENT     (CGroupPar (CParagraph 92305824 (8 0) 1 1 1 0 178)
COMMENT     (CObjectList
COMMENT     #142=(CGroupPar
COMMENT     (CParagraph 0 (10 #20# 0) 1 2 2 0 180)
COMMENT     (CObjectList
COMMENT     #143=(CLinePar
COMMENT     (CParagraph 0 (1 #20# 1) 1 2 2 0 191)
COMMENT     " N1: 307 " 1))))) "XbaI: 1 site") 1
COMMENT     5 "TCTAGA" "AGATCT")
COMMENT     #144=(CRSFolderPar
COMMENT     (CFolderPar
COMMENT     (CGroupPar (CParagraph 92305856 (8 0) 1 1 1 0 178)
COMMENT     (CObjectList
COMMENT     #145=(CGroupPar
COMMENT     (CParagraph 0 (10 #21# 0) 1 2 2 0 180)
COMMENT     (CObjectList
COMMENT     #146=(CLinePar
COMMENT     (CParagraph 0 (1 #21# 1) 1 2 2 0 191)
COMMENT     " N1: 313 " 1))))) "XhoI: 1 site") 1
COMMENT     5 "CTCGAG" "GAGCTC"))) "Restriction/Methylation Map")
COMMENT     #147=(CFolderPar
COMMENT     (CGroupPar (CParagraph 15 (12 0) 1 1 0 0 178)
COMMENT     (CObjectList
COMMENT     #148=(CFolderPar
COMMENT     (CGroupPar (CParagraph 0 (0 0) 1 2 1 0 178)
COMMENT     (CObjectList
COMMENT     #149=(CFolderPar
COMMENT     (CGroupPar (CParagraph 1 (0 0) 1 1 2 0 178)
COMMENT     (CObjectList)) "Reading Frame 1 (0 ORFs)")
COMMENT     #150=(CFolderPar
COMMENT     (CGroupPar (CParagraph 2 (0 0) 1 1 2 0 178)
COMMENT     (CObjectList)) "Reading Frame 2 (0 ORFs)")
COMMENT     #151=(CFolderPar
COMMENT     (CGroupPar (CParagraph 3 (0 0) 1 1 2 0 178)
COMMENT     (CObjectList)) "Reading Frame 3 (0 ORFs)")))
COMMENT     "Direct(Forward) strand")
COMMENT     #152=(CFolderPar
COMMENT     (CGroupPar (CParagraph 1 (0 0) 1 2 1 0 178)
COMMENT     (CObjectList
COMMENT     #153=(CFolderPar
COMMENT     (CGroupPar (CParagraph 1 (0 0) 1 1 2 0 178)
COMMENT     (CObjectList)) "Reading Frame 1 (0 ORFs)")
COMMENT     #154=(CFolderPar
COMMENT     (CGroupPar (CParagraph 2 (0 0) 1 1 2 0 178)
COMMENT     (CObjectList)) "Reading Frame 2 (0 ORFs)")
COMMENT     #155=(CFolderPar
COMMENT     (CGroupPar (CParagraph 3 (0 0) 1 1 2 0 178)
COMMENT     (CObjectList)) "Reading Frame 3 (0 ORFs)")))
COMMENT     "Complementary(Reverse) strand")))
COMMENT     "Open Reading Frames"))))
COMMENT     (CGraphView
COMMENT     (CWStyleSheet
COMMENT     (CObjectList
COMMENT     #156=(CWidgetStyle "RSite Label" 1 (LOGPEN 0 0 13408563) 1 0 1
COMMENT     (LOGFONT 0 0 0 0 400 0 0 0 0 3 2 1 18 "Georgia") 0.555556 0 1 5
COMMENT     "@N (@S)" 0)
COMMENT     #157=(CWidgetStyle "Signal Label" 1 (LOGPEN 0 0 0) 1 0 1
COMMENT     (LOGFONT 0 0 0 0 700 0 0 0 0 3 2 1 34 "Arial") 0.666667 0 1 1
COMMENT     "@N" 0)
COMMENT     #158=(CWidgetStyle "Molecule Label 2" 0 0 1
COMMENT     (LOGFONT 0 0 0 0 400 0 0 0 0 3 2 1 18 "Georgia") 0.555556 0 1 16
COMMENT     "@L bp" 0)
COMMENT     #159=(CWidgetStyle "Molecule Label 1" 0 0 1
COMMENT     (LOGFONT 0 0 0 0 400 0 0 0 0 3 2 1 34 "Verdana") 0.833333 0 1 1
COMMENT     "@N" 0)
COMMENT     #160=(CWidgetStyle "Shape 3" 1 (LOGPEN 0 0 3355545) 1 1
COMMENT     (LOGBRUSH 0 6724095 0) 0 0 1 (LOGSHAPE 9 1 0.8 1.8 0))
COMMENT     #161=(CWidgetStyle "Shape 1" 1 (LOGPEN 0 0 6723840) 1 1
COMMENT     (LOGBRUSH 0 10079334 0) 0 0 1 (LOGSHAPE 9 1 0.8 1.8 0))
COMMENT     #162=(CWidgetStyle "Axis" 1 (LOGPEN 0 0 10079436) 2 1
COMMENT     (LOGBRUSH 0 13434879 0) 0 0 1 (LOGSHAPE 10 1 0 0 0))
COMMENT     #163=(CWidgetStyle "Line 2" 1 (LOGPEN 0 0 6723840) 8 0 0 0 1
COMMENT     (LOGSHAPE 1 1.9 0 0 0))
COMMENT     #164=(CWidgetStyle "RSite" 1 (LOGPEN 0 0 10053171) 8 0 0 0 1
COMMENT     (LOGSHAPE 1 1.9 0 0 0))
COMMENT     #165=(CWidgetStyle "Short Signal" 1 (LOGPEN 0 0 13395507) 10 0 0 0 1
COMMENT     (LOGSHAPE 1 1.9 0 0 0))
COMMENT     #166=(CWidgetStyle "Uniq RSite Label" 1 (LOGPEN 0 0 153) 1 0 1
COMMENT     (LOGFONT 0 0 0 0 400 0 0 0 0 3 2 1 18 "Georgia") 0.555556 128 1
COMMENT     5 "@N (@S)" 0)
COMMENT     #167=(CWidgetStyle "Vanilla" 1 (LOGPEN 0 0 0) 1 1
COMMENT     (LOGBRUSH 0 16777215 0) 1
COMMENT     (LOGFONT 0 0 0 0 400 0 0 0 0 7 48 2 18 "Times New Roman") 0.8 0
COMMENT     1 2 "?" 0)
COMMENT     #168=(CWidgetStyle "Mark 1" 0 0 1
COMMENT     (LOGFONT 0 0 0 0 400 0 0 0 2 7 48 2 2 "Windings") 0.7 0 1 2 "?"
COMMENT     0)
COMMENT     #169=(CWidgetStyle "Motif Label" 1 (LOGPEN 0 0 16744512) 1 0 1
COMMENT     (LOGFONT 0 0 0 0 400 0 0 0 0 3 2 1 34 "Arial") 0.611111 8388608
COMMENT     1 65535 "@N (@H)" 0)
COMMENT     #170=(CWidgetStyle "Fragment Label 2" 1 (LOGPEN 0 0 0) 1 0 1
COMMENT     (LOGFONT 0 0 0 0 400 0 0 0 0 3 2 1 49 "Courier New") 1.05 0 1 48
COMMENT     "@F bp (molecule @L bp)" 0)
COMMENT     #171=(CWidgetStyle "Fragment Label 1" 1 (LOGPEN 0 0 0) 1 0 1
COMMENT     (LOGFONT 0 0 0 0 400 0 0 0 0 3 2 1 34 "Arial") 0.91 0 1 1
COMMENT     "Fragment of @N" 0)
COMMENT     #172=(CWidgetStyle "Shape 4" 1 (LOGPEN 0 0 0) 1 1
COMMENT     (LOGBRUSH 2 8388608 5) 0 0 0)
COMMENT     #173=(CWidgetStyle "Shape 2" 1 (LOGPEN 0 0 0) 1 1 (LOGBRUSH 0 128 0)
            0
COMMENT     0 0)
COMMENT     #174=(CWidgetStyle "Shape 0" 1 (LOGPEN 0 0 0) 1 1 (LOGBRUSH 0 0 0) 0
            0
COMMENT     0)
COMMENT     #175=(CWidgetStyle "ORF" 1 (LOGPEN 0 0 16384) 8 0 0 0 1
COMMENT     (LOGSHAPE 7 0.2 3.41182 2.86186 0.609808))
COMMENT     #176=(CWidgetStyle "Line 4" 1 (LOGPEN 0 0 32768) 8 0 0 0 0)
COMMENT     #177=(CWidgetStyle "Line 3" 1 (LOGPEN 0 0 16711680) 8 0 0 0 0)
COMMENT     #178=(CWidgetStyle "Line 1" 1 (LOGPEN 0 0 16711680) 1 0 0 0 0)
COMMENT     #179=(CWidgetStyle "Short Promoter" 1 (LOGPEN 0 0 128) 6 0 0 0 0)
COMMENT     #180=(CWidgetStyle "Motif" 1 (LOGPEN 0 0 0) 1 0 0 0 0)
COMMENT     #181=(CWidgetStyle "Line 0" 1 (LOGPEN 0 0 0) 8 0 0 0 0)
COMMENT     #182=(CWidgetStyle "Void" 0 0 0 0 0)
COMMENT     #183=(CWidgetStyle "General Label" 1 (LOGPEN 0 0 0) 1 0 1
COMMENT     (LOGFONT 0 0 0 0 400 0 0 0 0 3 2 1 18 "Times New Roman") 0.91 0
COMMENT     1 3 "@T @N " 0)
COMMENT     #184=(CWidgetStyle "Position" 1 (LOGPEN 0 0 0) 1 0 0 0 0)
COMMENT     #185=(CWidgetStyle "Annotation" 0 0 1
COMMENT     (LOGFONT 0 0 0 0 400 0 0 0 0 3 2 1 18 "Times New Roman") 0.91 0
COMMENT     0 0)
COMMENT     #186=(CWidgetStyle "Position Label" 1 (LOGPEN 0 0 8388608) 1 0 1
COMMENT     (LOGFONT 0 0 0 0 400 0 1 0 0 3 2 1 34 "Arial") 0.63 8388608 1 1
COMMENT     "@N" 0)
COMMENT     #187=(CWidgetStyle "Range" 1 (LOGPEN 0 0 0) 1 1
COMMENT     (LOGBRUSH 0 16777215 0) 0 0 0)
COMMENT     #188=(CWidgetStyle "Range Label" 1 (LOGPEN 0 0 8388608) 1 0 1
COMMENT     (LOGFONT 0 0 0 0 400 0 1 0 0 3 2 1 34 "Arial") 0.63 8388608 1 1
COMMENT     "@N" 0)
COMMENT     #189=(CWidgetStyle "ORF Label" 1 (LOGPEN 0 0 49216) 1 0 1
COMMENT     (LOGFONT 0 0 0 0 400 0 0 0 0 3 2 1 18 "Times New Roman")
COMMENT     0.611111 0 1 65535 "@N" 0)
COMMENT     #190=(CWidgetStyle "CDS Label" 1 (LOGPEN 0 0 4227264) 1 0 1
COMMENT     (LOGFONT 0 0 0 0 400 0 0 0 0 3 2 1 34 "Arial") 0.555556 255 1 1
COMMENT     "@N" 0)
COMMENT     #191=(CWidgetStyle "Shape 5" 1 (LOGPEN 0 0 0) 3 1
COMMENT     (LOGBRUSH 0 16777113 0) 1
COMMENT     (LOGFONT 0 0 0 0 400 0 0 0 0 7 48 2 50 "Arial") 0.9 0 0 1
COMMENT     (LOGSHAPE 9 1 0.8 1.8 0))
COMMENT     #192=(CWidgetStyle "CDS" 1 (LOGPEN 0 0 0) 1 1 (LOGBRUSH 2 39423 3) 0
            0
COMMENT     1 (LOGSHAPE 9 1 0.8 1.8 0))
COMMENT     #193=(CWidgetStyle "Label 2" 1 (LOGPEN 0 0 4227264) 1 0 1
COMMENT     (LOGFONT 0 0 0 0 400 0 0 0 0 3 2 1 34 "Arial") 0.944444 8388608
COMMENT     1 1 "@N" 0)
COMMENT     #194=(CWidgetStyle "Label 3" 1 (LOGPEN 0 0 8421376) 1 0 1
COMMENT     (LOGFONT 0 0 0 0 700 255 0 0 0 3 2 1 34 "Arial") 0.833333 255 1
COMMENT     5 "@N (@S)" 0)
COMMENT     #195=(CWidgetStyle "Label 4" 1 (LOGPEN 0 0 8437824) 1 0 1
COMMENT     (LOGFONT 0 0 0 0 400 0 0 0 0 3 2 1 34 "Arial") 0.722222 0 1 5
COMMENT     "@N (@S)" 0)) 0.164644 1.74233 0.164644 2.53336
COMMENT     (70 (CShapeMapEntry 0 "Unique RSite" 1 "Uniq RSite Label") 67
COMMENT     (CShapeMapEntry 0 "ORF" 0 "ORF Label")) 60.0567 60.0567 39 39 0.1
            -390)
COMMENT     1 1 0 1 1
COMMENT     (mapper: 17.9935 -17.3142 60.0567 60.0567 0.01 10 -1 5915 5915 1 0
            0)
COMMENT     #196=(CGroupWidget (CWidget 0 (0 0) 1 2 0 0 Nil 1944700688 100)
COMMENT     (CObjectList
COMMENT     #197=(CGroupWidget (CWidget 1 (0 0) 1 2 0 0 Nil -1591 100)
COMMENT     (CObjectList
COMMENT     #198=(CAxis
COMMENT     (CWideLine
COMMENT     (CWidget 0 (0 0) 1 2 0 0 #162# 92232820 0)
COMMENT     (LOGPEN 0 2 10079436) 2 (LOGBRUSH 0 13434879 0) 1
COMMENT     6.27525 6.27325 1 0.0214037) 0.106056)
COMMENT     #199=(CLabel (CWidget 1001 (0 0) 1 2 0 0 #159# 0 100)
COMMENT     (LOGPEN 0 0 13408563) 1
COMMENT     (LOGFONT 87 33 0 0 700 0 0 0 0 3 2 1 34 "Verdana")
COMMENT     1.74233 0.833333 0 "AV0.1-C346BE2.8-2" "@N" 1 0
COMMENT     0.871165 0 -10 10.9397 1.46528 Nil)
COMMENT     #200=(CLabel (CWidget 1002 (0 0) 1 2 0 0 #158# 0 100)
COMMENT     (LOGPEN 0 0 13408563) 1
COMMENT     (LOGFONT 87 33 0 0 700 0 0 0 0 3 2 1 18 "Georgia")
COMMENT     1.74233 0.833333 0 "5915 bp" "@L bp" 16 0 -0.871165
COMMENT     0 -10.8 4.17938 1.46528 Nil)) (CObjectList))
COMMENT     #201=(CGroupWidget (CWidget 13 (12 0) 1 2 0 0 Nil -1696 100)
COMMENT     (CObjectList) (CObjectList))
COMMENT     #202=(CGroupWidget (CWidget 10 (6 0) 1 2 0 0 Nil -335 100)
COMMENT     (CObjectList
COMMENT     #203=(CGroupWidget
COMMENT     (CWidget 21 (7 21 0) 1 2 0 0 Nil -231 100)
COMMENT     (CObjectList
COMMENT     #204=(CWideArrow
COMMENT     (CWideLine
COMMENT     (CWidget 0 (3 #30# 0) 1 2 0 0 #161# 0 100)
COMMENT     (LOGPEN 0 0 6723840) 1
COMMENT     (LOGBRUSH 0 10079334 0) 1 6.12365 6.26152 1
COMMENT     0.082322) 0.8 1.8 0)
COMMENT     #205=(CLabel (CWidget 0 (0 0) 1 2 0 0 #157# 0 100)
COMMENT     (LOGPEN 0 0 0) 1
COMMENT     (LOGFONT 69 26 0 0 700 0 0 0 0 3 2 1 34
COMMENT     "Arial") 1.74233 0.666667 0 "5'ITR" "@N" 1
COMMENT     7.57988 10.454 0 -10 2.21457 1.11561 #204#)
COMMENT     #206=(CWideArrow
COMMENT     (CWideLine
COMMENT     (CWidget 0 (3 #31# 0) 1 2 0 0 #161# 0 100)
COMMENT     (LOGPEN 0 0 6723840) 1
COMMENT     (LOGBRUSH 0 10079334 0) 1 2.76593 2.9038 1
COMMENT     0.082322) 0.8 1.8 0)
COMMENT     #207=(CLabel (CWidget 0 (0 0) 1 2 0 0 #157# 0 100)
COMMENT     (LOGPEN 0 0 0) 1
COMMENT     (LOGFONT 69 26 0 0 700 0 0 0 0 3 2 1 34
COMMENT     "Arial") 1.74233 0.666667 0 "3'ITR" "@N" 1
COMMENT     -7.57988 -10.454 0 -10 2.21457 1.11561 #206#)
COMMENT     #208=(CWideArrow
COMMENT     (CWideLine
COMMENT     (CWidget 0 (3 #32# 0) 1 2 0 0 #161# 0 100)
COMMENT     (LOGPEN 0 0 6723840) 1
COMMENT     (LOGBRUSH 0 10079334 0) 1 2.33216 2.65775 1
COMMENT     0.082322) 0.8 1.8 1)
COMMENT     #209=(CLabel (CWidget 0 (0 0) 1 2 0 0 #157# 0 100)
COMMENT     (LOGPEN 0 0 0) 1
COMMENT     (LOGFONT 69 26 0 0 700 0 0 0 0 3 2 1 34
COMMENT     "Arial") 1.74233 0.666667 0 "f1 Origin" "@N"
COMMENT     1 -13.4541 -3.48466 0 -10 3.67986 1.11561
COMMENT     #208#)
COMMENT     #210=(CWideArrow
COMMENT     (CWideLine
COMMENT     (CWidget 0 (3 #33# 0) 1 2 0 0 #161# 0 100)
COMMENT     (LOGPEN 0 0 6723840) 1
COMMENT     (LOGBRUSH 0 10079334 0) 1 0.869655 1.78279 1
COMMENT     0.082322) 0.8 1.8 1)
COMMENT     #211=(CLabel (CWidget 0 (0 0) 1 2 0 0 #157# 0 100)
COMMENT     (LOGPEN 0 0 0) 1
COMMENT     (LOGFONT 69 26 0 0 700 0 0 0 0 3 2 1 34
COMMENT     "Arial") 1.74233 0.666667 0 "AmpR" "@N" 1
COMMENT     -13.1691 5.22699 0 -10 2.6808 1.11561 #210#)
COMMENT     #212=(CWideArrow
COMMENT     (CWideLine
COMMENT     (CWidget 0 (3 #34# 0) 1 2 0 0 #161# 0 100)
COMMENT     (LOGPEN 0 0 6723840) 1
COMMENT     (LOGBRUSH 0 10079334 0) 1 0.00212111
COMMENT     0.716935 1 0.082322) 0.8 1.8 1)
COMMENT     #213=(CLabel (CWidget 0 (0 0) 1 2 0 0 #157# 0 100)
COMMENT     (LOGPEN 0 0 0) 1
COMMENT     (LOGFONT 69 26 0 0 700 0 0 0 0 3 2 1 34
COMMENT     "Arial") 1.74233 0.666667 0 "pUC/ORI" "@N" 1
COMMENT     -8.32038 10.454 0 -10 3.74646 1.11561 #212#)
COMMENT     #214=(CWideArrow
COMMENT     (CWideLine
COMMENT     (CWidget 0 (3 #35# 0) 1 2 0 0 #161# 0 100)
COMMENT     (LOGPEN 0 0 6723840) 1
COMMENT     (LOGBRUSH 0 10079334 0) 1 5.97199 6.11728 1
COMMENT     0.082322) 0.8 1.8 0)
COMMENT     #215=(CLabel (CWidget 0 (0 0) 1 2 0 0 #157# 0 100)
COMMENT     (LOGPEN 0 0 0) 1
COMMENT     (LOGFONT 69 26 0 0 700 0 0 0 0 3 2 1 34
COMMENT     "Arial") 1.74233 0.666667 0 "5IEE" "@N" 1
COMMENT     9.68617 8.71165 0 -10 1.98146 1.11561 #214#)
COMMENT     #216=(CWideArrow
COMMENT     (CWideLine
COMMENT     (CWidget 0 (3 #36# 0) 1 2 0 0 #161# 0 100)
COMMENT     (LOGPEN 0 0 6723840) 1
COMMENT     (LOGBRUSH 0 10079334 0) 1 2.93456 5.93699 1
COMMENT     0.082322) 0.8 1.8 1)
COMMENT     #217=(CLabel (CWidget 0 (0 0) 1 2 0 0 #157# 0 100)
COMMENT     (LOGPEN 0 0 0) 1
COMMENT     (LOGFONT 69 26 0 0 700 0 0 0 0 3 2 1 34
COMMENT     "Arial") 1.74233 0.666667 0 "C346-BE2.8"
COMMENT     "@N" 1 14.0659 -3.48466 0 -10 4.86207 1.11561
COMMENT     #216#)) (CObjectList))) (CObjectList))
COMMENT     #218=(CGroupWidget (CWidget 11 (8 0) 1 2 0 0 Nil -1486 100)
COMMENT     (CObjectList
COMMENT     #219=(CGroupWidget
COMMENT     (CWidget 1 (10 #0# 0) 1 2 0 0 Nil -2009 100)
COMMENT     (CObjectList
COMMENT     #220=(CScratch
COMMENT     (CWidget 1 (1 #0# 1) 1 2 0 0 #164# 1632 100)
COMMENT     (LOGPEN 0 8 10053171) 8 1 1.92173 1.9
COMMENT     0.082322 1)
COMMENT     #221=(CLabel (CWidget 0 (0 0) 1 2 0 0 #166# 0 100)
COMMENT     (LOGPEN 0 0 153) 1
COMMENT     (LOGFONT 57 21 0 0 400 0 0 0 0 3 2 1 18
COMMENT     "Georgia") 1.74233 0.555556 128
COMMENT     "{\\i Aat}II (4104)" "@N (@S)" 5 -14.3998
COMMENT     -1.74233 0 -10 4.82877 0.932452 #220#))
COMMENT     (CObjectList))
COMMENT     #222=(CGroupWidget
COMMENT     (CWidget 1 (10 #2# 0) 1 2 0 0 Nil -1277 100)
COMMENT     (CObjectList
COMMENT     #223=(CScratch
COMMENT     (CWidget 1 (1 #2# 1) 1 2 0 0 #164# 1737 100)
COMMENT     (LOGPEN 0 8 10053171) 8 1 2.93986 1.9
COMMENT     0.082322 1)
COMMENT     #224=(CLabel (CWidget 0 (0 0) 1 2 0 0 #166# 0 100)
COMMENT     (LOGPEN 0 0 153) 1
COMMENT     (LOGFONT 57 21 0 0 400 0 0 0 0 3 2 1 18
COMMENT     "Georgia") 1.74233 0.555556 128
COMMENT     "{\\i Bam}HI (3144)" "@N (@S)" 5 -6.1625
COMMENT     -15.681 0 -10 5.31165 0.932452 #223#))
COMMENT     (CObjectList))
COMMENT     #225=(CGroupWidget
COMMENT     (CWidget 1 (10 #3# 0) 1 2 0 0 Nil -126 100)
COMMENT     (CObjectList
COMMENT     #226=(CScratch
COMMENT     (CWidget 1 (1 #3# 1) 1 2 0 0 #164# 1587 100)
COMMENT     (LOGPEN 0 8 10053171) 8 1 4.24222 1.9
COMMENT     0.082322 1)
COMMENT     #227=(CLabel (CWidget 0 (0 0) 1 2 0 0 #166# 0 100)
COMMENT     (LOGPEN 0 0 153) 1
COMMENT     (LOGFONT 57 21 0 0 400 0 0 0 0 3 2 1 18
COMMENT     "Georgia") 1.74233 0.555556 128
COMMENT     "{\\i Bgl}II (1916)" "@N (@S)" 5 13.3993
COMMENT     -6.96932 0 -10 4.5457 0.932452 #226#))
COMMENT     (CObjectList))
COMMENT     #228=(CGroupWidget
COMMENT     (CWidget 1 (10 #5# 0) 1 2 0 0 Nil -2009 100)
COMMENT     (CObjectList
COMMENT     #229=(CScratch
COMMENT     (CWidget 1 (1 #5# 1) 1 2 0 0 #164# 22119684
COMMENT     100) (LOGPEN 0 8 10053171) 8 1 5.93593 1.9
COMMENT     0.082322 1)
COMMENT     #230=(CLabel
COMMENT     (CWidget 0 (0 0) 1 2 0 0 #166# -2039574 100)
COMMENT     (LOGPEN 0 0 153) 1
COMMENT     (LOGFONT 57 21 0 0 400 0 0 0 0 3 2 1 18
COMMENT     "Georgia") 1.74233 0.555556 128
COMMENT     "{\\i Eco}RI (319)" "@N (@S)" 5 13.8984
COMMENT     3.48466 0 -10 4.4791 0.932452 #229#))
COMMENT     (CObjectList))
COMMENT     #231=(CGroupWidget
COMMENT     (CWidget 1 (10 #6# 0) 1 2 0 0 Nil -1172 100)
COMMENT     (CObjectList
COMMENT     #232=(CScratch
COMMENT     (CWidget 1 (1 #6# 1) 1 2 0 0 #164# 0 100)
COMMENT     (LOGPEN 0 8 10053171) 8 1 4.01844 1.9
COMMENT     0.082322 1)
COMMENT     #233=(CLabel
COMMENT     (CWidget 0 (0 0) 1 2 0 0 #166# -2302744 100)
COMMENT     (LOGPEN 0 0 153) 1
COMMENT     (LOGFONT 57 21 0 0 400 0 0 0 0 3 2 1 18
COMMENT     "Georgia") 1.74233 0.555556 128
COMMENT     "{\\i Eco}RV (2127)" "@N (@S)" 5 12.4434
COMMENT     -8.71165 0 -10 5.24504 0.932452 #232#))
COMMENT     (CObjectList))
COMMENT     #234=(CGroupWidget
COMMENT     (CWidget 1 (10 #10# 0) 1 2 0 0 Nil -1800 100)
COMMENT     (CObjectList
COMMENT     #235=(CScratch
COMMENT     (CWidget 1 (1 #10# 1) 1 2 0 0 #164# 1722 100)
COMMENT     (LOGPEN 0 8 10053171) 8 1 3.31211 1.9
COMMENT     0.082322 1)
COMMENT     #236=(CLabel (CWidget 0 (0 0) 1 2 0 0 #166# 0 100)
COMMENT     (LOGPEN 0 0 153) 1
COMMENT     (LOGFONT 57 21 0 0 400 0 0 0 0 3 2 1 18
COMMENT     "Georgia") 1.74233 0.555556 128
COMMENT     "{\\i Nco}I (2793)" "@N (@S)" 5 5.23745
COMMENT     -12.1963 0 -10 4.64561 0.932452 #235#))
COMMENT     (CObjectList))
COMMENT     #237=(CGroupWidget
COMMENT     (CWidget 1 (10 #11# 0) 1 2 0 0 Nil -1486 100)
COMMENT     (CObjectList
COMMENT     #238=(CScratch
COMMENT     (CWidget 1 (1 #11# 1) 1 2 0 0 #164# 0 100)
COMMENT     (LOGPEN 0 8 10053171) 8 1 5.12779 1.9
COMMENT     0.082322 1)
COMMENT     #239=(CLabel (CWidget 0 (0 0) 1 2 0 0 #166# 0 100)
COMMENT     (LOGPEN 0 0 153) 1
COMMENT     (LOGFONT 57 21 0 0 400 0 0 0 0 3 2 1 18
COMMENT     "Georgia") 1.74233 0.555556 128
COMMENT     "{\\i Nde}I (1081)" "@N (@S)" 5 14.243
COMMENT     1.74233 0 -10 4.52905 0.932452 #238#))
COMMENT     (CObjectList))
COMMENT     #240=(CGroupWidget
COMMENT     (CWidget 1 (10 #15# 0) 1 2 0 0 Nil -858 100)
COMMENT     (CObjectList
COMMENT     #241=(CScratch
COMMENT     (CWidget 1 (1 #15# 1) 1 2 0 0 #164# 750 100)
COMMENT     (LOGPEN 0 8 10053171) 8 1 1.33842 1.9
COMMENT     0.082322 1)
COMMENT     #242=(CLabel
COMMENT     (CWidget 0 (0 0) 1 2 0 0 #166# 1160608566 100)
COMMENT     (LOGPEN 0 0 153) 1
COMMENT     (LOGFONT 57 21 0 0 400 0 0 0 0 3 2 1 18
COMMENT     "Georgia") 1.74233 0.555556 128
COMMENT     "{\\i Pvu}I (4654)" "@N (@S)" 5 -14.1295
COMMENT     3.48466 0 -10 4.5457 0.932452 #241#))
COMMENT     (CObjectList))
COMMENT     #243=(CGroupWidget
COMMENT     (CWidget 1 (10 #17# 0) 1 2 0 0 Nil -1068 100)
COMMENT     (CObjectList
COMMENT     #244=(CScratch
COMMENT     (CWidget 1 (1 #17# 1) 1 2 0 0 #164# 1662 100)
COMMENT     (LOGPEN 0 8 10053171) 8 1 2.92395 1.9
COMMENT     0.082322 1)
COMMENT     #245=(CLabel (CWidget 0 (0 0) 1 2 0 0 #166# 21 100)
COMMENT     (LOGPEN 0 0 153) 1
COMMENT     (LOGFONT 57 21 0 0 400 0 0 0 0 3 2 1 18
COMMENT     "Georgia") 1.74233 0.555556 128
COMMENT     "{\\i Sal}I (3159)" "@N (@S)" 5 -5.54717
COMMENT     -12.1963 0 -10 4.17938 0.932452 #244#))
COMMENT     (CObjectList))
COMMENT     #246=(CGroupWidget
COMMENT     (CWidget 1 (10 #18# 0) 1 2 0 0 Nil -1905 100)
COMMENT     (CObjectList
COMMENT     #247=(CScratch
COMMENT     (CWidget 1 (1 #18# 1) 1 2 0 0 #164# 0 100)
COMMENT     (LOGPEN 0 8 10053171) 8 1 1.4572 1.9 0.082322
COMMENT     1)
COMMENT     #248=(CLabel
COMMENT     (CWidget 0 (0 0) 1 2 0 0 #166# 1969771296 100)
COMMENT     (LOGPEN 0 0 153) 1
COMMENT     (LOGFONT 57 21 0 0 400 0 0 0 0 3 2 1 18
COMMENT     "Georgia") 1.74233 0.555556 128
COMMENT     "{\\i Sca}I (4542)" "@N (@S)" 5 -14.241
COMMENT     1.74233 0 -10 4.42915 0.932452 #247#))
COMMENT     (CObjectList))
COMMENT     #249=(CGroupWidget
COMMENT     (CWidget 1 (10 #20# 0) 1 2 0 0 Nil -1068 100)
COMMENT     (CObjectList
COMMENT     #250=(CScratch
COMMENT     (CWidget 1 (1 #20# 1) 1 2 0 0 #164# 1512 100)
COMMENT     (LOGPEN 0 8 10053171) 8 1 5.94866 1.9
COMMENT     0.082322 1)
COMMENT     #251=(CLabel (CWidget 0 (0 0) 1 2 0 0 #166# 0 100)
COMMENT     (LOGPEN 0 0 153) 1
COMMENT     (LOGFONT 57 21 0 0 400 0 0 0 0 3 2 1 18
COMMENT     "Georgia") 1.74233 0.555556 128
COMMENT     "{\\i Xba}I (307)" "@N (@S)" 5 12.3051
COMMENT     6.96932 0 -10 4.24599 0.932452 #250#))
COMMENT     (CObjectList))
COMMENT     #252=(CGroupWidget
COMMENT     (CWidget 1 (10 #21# 0) 1 2 0 0 Nil -1905 100)
COMMENT     (CObjectList
COMMENT     #253=(CScratch
COMMENT     (CWidget 1 (1 #21# 1) 1 2 0 0 #164# 0 100)
COMMENT     (LOGPEN 0 8 10053171) 8 1 5.94229 1.9
COMMENT     0.082322 1)
COMMENT     #254=(CLabel
COMMENT     (CWidget 0 (0 0) 1 2 0 0 #166# 1575596623 100)
COMMENT     (LOGPEN 0 0 153) 1
COMMENT     (LOGFONT 57 21 0 0 400 0 0 0 0 3 2 1 18
COMMENT     "Georgia") 1.74233 0.555556 128
COMMENT     "{\\i Xho}I (313)" "@N (@S)" 5 13.1086
COMMENT     5.22699 0 -10 4.06283 0.932452 #253#))
COMMENT     (CObjectList))
COMMENT     #255=(CGroupWidget
COMMENT     (CWidget 2 (10 #12# 0) 1 2 0 0 Nil -1277 100)
COMMENT     (CObjectList
COMMENT     #256=(CScratch
COMMENT     (CWidget 1 (1 #12# 1) 1 2 0 0 #164#
COMMENT     1952907264 100) (LOGPEN 0 8 10053171) 8 1
COMMENT     4.37585 1.9 0.082322 1)
COMMENT     #257=(CLabel (CWidget 0 (0 0) 1 2 0 0 #156# 0 100)
COMMENT     (LOGPEN 0 0 13408563) 1
COMMENT     (LOGFONT 57 21 0 0 400 0 0 0 0 3 2 1 18
COMMENT     "Georgia") 1.74233 0.555556 0
COMMENT     "{\\i Nhe}I (1790)" "@N (@S)" 5 13.9426
COMMENT     -5.22699 0 -10 4.64561 0.932452 #256#)
COMMENT     #258=(CScratch
COMMENT     (CWidget 2 (1 #12# 2) 1 2 0 0 #164# 1707 100)
COMMENT     (LOGPEN 0 8 10053171) 8 1 3.41181 1.9
COMMENT     0.082322 1)
COMMENT     #259=(CLabel (CWidget 0 (0 0) 1 2 0 0 #156# 0 100)
COMMENT     (LOGPEN 0 0 13408563) 1
COMMENT     (LOGFONT 57 21 0 0 400 0 0 0 0 3 2 1 18
COMMENT     "Georgia") 1.74233 0.555556 0
COMMENT     "{\\i Nhe}I (2699)" "@N (@S)" 5 8.88663
COMMENT     -10.454 0 -10 4.59566 0.932452 #258#))
COMMENT     (CObjectList))
COMMENT     #260=(CGroupWidget
COMMENT     (CWidget 2 (10 #16# 0) 1 2 0 0 Nil -754 100)
COMMENT     (CObjectList
COMMENT     #261=(CScratch
COMMENT     (CWidget 1 (1 #16# 1) 1 2 0 0 #164# 1557 100)
COMMENT     (LOGPEN 0 8 10053171) 8 1 4.7025 1.9 0.082322
COMMENT     1)
COMMENT     #262=(CLabel
COMMENT     (CWidget 0 (0 0) 1 2 0 0 #156# -5656136 100)
COMMENT     (LOGPEN 0 0 13408563) 1
COMMENT     (LOGFONT 57 21 0 0 400 0 0 0 0 3 2 1 18
COMMENT     "Georgia") 1.74233 0.555556 0
COMMENT     "{\\i Sac}I (1482)" "@N (@S)" 5 14.2582 0 0
COMMENT     -10 4.36254 0.932452 #261#)
COMMENT     #263=(CScratch
COMMENT     (CWidget 2 (1 #16# 2) 1 2 0 0 #164# 1647 100)
COMMENT     (LOGPEN 0 8 10053171) 8 1 2.92607 1.9
COMMENT     0.082322 1)
COMMENT     #264=(CLabel
COMMENT     (CWidget 0 (0 0) 1 2 0 0 #156# -5656136 100)
COMMENT     (LOGPEN 0 0 13408563) 1
COMMENT     (LOGFONT 57 21 0 0 400 0 0 0 0 3 2 1 18
COMMENT     "Georgia") 1.74233 0.555556 0
COMMENT     "{\\i Sac}I (3157)" "@N (@S)" 5 -5.76874
COMMENT     -13.9386 0 -10 4.42915 0.932452 #263#))
COMMENT     (CObjectList))
COMMENT     #265=(CGroupWidget
COMMENT     (CWidget 4 (10 #14# 0) 1 2 0 0 Nil -649 100)
COMMENT     (CObjectList
COMMENT     #266=(CScratch
COMMENT     (CWidget 1 (1 #14# 1) 1 2 0 0 #164# 1692 100)
COMMENT     (LOGPEN 0 8 10053171) 8 1 6.26682 1.9
COMMENT     0.082322 1)
COMMENT     #267=(CLabel (CWidget 0 (0 0) 1 2 0 0 #156# 0 100)
COMMENT     (LOGPEN 0 0 13408563) 1
COMMENT     (LOGFONT 57 21 0 0 400 0 0 0 0 3 2 1 18
COMMENT     "Georgia") 1.74233 0.555556 0
COMMENT     "{\\i Pst}I (7)" "@N (@S)" 5 2.69572 15.681 0
COMMENT     -10 2.89726 0.932452 #266#)
COMMENT     #268=(CScratch
COMMENT     (CWidget 2 (1 #14# 2) 1 2 0 0 #164# 1602 100)
COMMENT     (LOGPEN 0 8 10053171) 8 1 4.63781 1.9
COMMENT     0.082322 1)
COMMENT     #269=(CLabel
COMMENT     (CWidget 0 (0 0) 1 2 0 0 #156# -1678835702
COMMENT     100) (LOGPEN 0 0 13408563) 1
COMMENT     (LOGFONT 57 21 0 0 400 0 0 0 0 3 2 1 18
COMMENT     "Georgia") 1.74233 0.555556 0
COMMENT     "{\\i Pst}I (1543)" "@N (@S)" 5 14.1542
COMMENT     -1.74233 0 -10 4.17938 0.932452 #268#)
COMMENT     #270=(CScratch
COMMENT     (CWidget 3 (1 #14# 3) 1 2 0 0 #164# 1 100)
COMMENT     (LOGPEN 0 8 10053171) 8 1 3.15197 1.9
COMMENT     0.082322 1)
COMMENT     #271=(CLabel
COMMENT     (CWidget 0 (0 0) 1 2 0 0 #156# -655628216 100)
COMMENT     (LOGPEN 0 0 13408563) 1
COMMENT     (LOGFONT 57 21 0 0 400 0 0 0 0 3 2 1 18
COMMENT     "Georgia") 1.74233 0.555556 0
COMMENT     "{\\i Pst}I (2944)" "@N (@S)" 5 3.23612
COMMENT     -13.9386 0 -10 4.24599 0.932452 #270#)
COMMENT     #272=(CScratch
COMMENT     (CWidget 4 (1 #14# 4) 1 2 0 0 #164# 1445 100)
COMMENT     (LOGPEN 0 8 10053171) 8 1 2.75638 1.9
COMMENT     0.082322 1)
COMMENT     #273=(CLabel
COMMENT     (CWidget 0 (0 0) 1 2 0 0 #156# 1575597051 100)
COMMENT     (LOGPEN 0 0 13408563) 1
COMMENT     (LOGFONT 57 21 0 0 400 0 0 0 0 3 2 1 18
COMMENT     "Georgia") 1.74233 0.555556 0
COMMENT     "{\\i Pst}I (3317)" "@N (@S)" 5 -13.2044
COMMENT     -5.22699 0 -10 4.24599 0.932452 #272#))
COMMENT     (CObjectList))
COMMENT     #274=(CGroupWidget
COMMENT     (CWidget 4 (10 #19# 0) 1 2 0 0 Nil -963 100)
COMMENT     (CObjectList
COMMENT     #275=(CScratch
COMMENT     (CWidget 1 (1 #19# 1) 1 2 0 0 #164# 1767 100)
COMMENT     (LOGPEN 0 8 10053171) 8 1 6.22864 1.9
COMMENT     0.082322 1)
COMMENT     #276=(CLabel
COMMENT     (CWidget 0 (0 0) 1 2 0 0 #156# -5656136 100)
COMMENT     (LOGPEN 0 0 13408563) 1
COMMENT     (LOGFONT 57 21 0 0 400 0 0 0 0 3 2 1 18
COMMENT     "Georgia") 1.74233 0.555556 0
COMMENT     "{\\i Sma}I (43)" "@N (@S)" 5 3.51207 13.9386
COMMENT     0 -10 3.76311 0.932452 #275#)
COMMENT     #277=(CScratch
COMMENT     (CWidget 2 (1 #19# 2) 1 2 0 0 #164# 0 100)
COMMENT     (LOGPEN 0 8 10053171) 8 1 6.21698 1.9
COMMENT     0.082322 1)
COMMENT     #278=(CLabel (CWidget 0 (0 0) 1 2 0 0 #156# -1 100)
COMMENT     (LOGPEN 0 0 13408563) 1
COMMENT     (LOGFONT 57 21 0 0 400 0 0 0 0 3 2 1 18
COMMENT     "Georgia") 1.74233 0.555556 0
COMMENT     "{\\i Sma}I (54)" "@N (@S)" 5 3.53582 12.1963
COMMENT     0 -10 3.76311 0.932452 #277#)
COMMENT     #279=(CScratch
COMMENT     (CWidget 3 (1 #19# 3) 1 2 0 0 #164# 1752 100)
COMMENT     (LOGPEN 0 8 10053171) 8 1 2.81047 1.9
COMMENT     0.082322 1)
COMMENT     #280=(CLabel (CWidget 0 (0 0) 1 2 0 0 #156# -1 100)
COMMENT     (LOGPEN 0 0 13408563) 1
COMMENT     (LOGFONT 57 21 0 0 400 0 0 0 0 3 2 1 18
COMMENT     "Georgia") 1.74233 0.555556 0
COMMENT     "{\\i Sma}I (3266)" "@N (@S)" 5 -11.1759
COMMENT     -8.71165 0 -10 4.71221 0.932452 #279#)
COMMENT     #281=(CScratch
COMMENT     (CWidget 4 (1 #19# 4) 1 2 0 0 #164# 1677 100)
COMMENT     (LOGPEN 0 8 10053171) 8 1 2.79881 1.9
COMMENT     0.082322 1)
COMMENT     #282=(CLabel
COMMENT     (CWidget 0 (0 0) 1 2 0 0 #156# -5656136 100)
COMMENT     (LOGPEN 0 0 13408563) 1
COMMENT     (LOGFONT 57 21 0 0 400 0 0 0 0 3 2 1 18
COMMENT     "Georgia") 1.74233 0.555556 0
COMMENT     "{\\i Sma}I (3277)" "@N (@S)" 5 -12.61
COMMENT     -6.96932 0 -10 4.82877 0.932452 #281#))
COMMENT     (CObjectList))) (CObjectList))
COMMENT     #283=(CGroupWidget (CWidget 14 (16 0) 1 2 0 0 Nil -1696 100)
COMMENT     (CObjectList) (CObjectList))
COMMENT     #284=(CGroupWidget (CWidget 12 (0 0) 1 2 0 0 Nil -963 100)
COMMENT     (CObjectList) (CObjectList))) (CObjectList)))
COMMENT     (CSeqView 10 5 (CObjectList) (CObList) 1 (CObList)) (CObList) 0
COMMENT     (CStringList) 22554872 21315260 (CObList)))
FEATURES             Location/Qualifiers
     misc_feature    12..141
                     /vntifkey="21"
                     /label=5'ITR
     misc_feature    3178..3307
                     /vntifkey="21"
                     /label=3'ITR
     misc_feature    complement(3410..3716)
                     /vntifkey="21"
                     /label=f1\Origin
     misc_feature    complement(4235..5095)
                     /vntifkey="21"
                     /label=AmpR
     misc_feature    complement(5240..5913)
                     /vntifkey="21"
                     /label=pUC/ORI
     misc_feature    148..284
                     /vntifkey="21"
                     /label=5IEE
     misc_feature    complement(318..3148)
                     /vntifkey="21"
                     /label=C346-BE2.8
BASE COUNT  1311 a 1513 c 1625 g 1466 t
ORIGIN
        1 cctgcaggca gctgcgcgct cgctcgctca ctgaggccgc ccgggcaaag cccgggcgtc
       61 gggcgacctt tggtcgcccg gcctcagtga gcgagcgagc gcgcagagag ggagtggcca
      121 actccatcac taggggttcc tgcggccgtg gagtcgtgac gtgaattacg tcatagggtt
      181 agggaggtcc tgtattagag gtcacgtgag tgttttgcga cattttgcga caccatgtgg
      241 tcacgctggg tatttaagcc cgagtgagca cgcagggtct ccatacgcgc cgacgcgcat
      301 gctcctctag actcgaggaa ttctgggctg tggcattttg agcagcagca tgctgttcca
      361 aaatgtcgtc gatcagcctc aagttgcaca cccagtcttc atctgggctc acacaggagc
      421 ctttcaagag agcttcaatg aaatctacct cattgcagtc aggtgacgaa atcagatcat
      481 ttagtggggg ttggggctgg cgcaaaaagt cggcaggtgg cagctcaggg ggaatatccg
      541 ttctgtcgaa cggacctggg aactggctgg cagcaacggc agaagcagca gcagcggtgg
      601 cagcagcagc cacatagctt ggtggctcga tgccctgtat ggggctcagg ggactaaagc
      661 tggccatacc ctgctggagg aacttggtgg tgtttgctac aggcaccggg ccctgtaccg
      721 ggctctgcct gaggctctgg ctgcccagca ggctgaagct ggggttgttg gccaggggca
      781 cttgtgttcc catcgcagcg ggcacttgtg cctcccaatc agatggcctc tgaaggcagg
      841 cctggccaga aggtgagtgc tgctgaacgc tattatccac ttggctgagg ggtgttttcc
      901 ccgaaactgc tgtggtcaca gctgctgccg ctgtgaccca tgcagcattg ttgaacgcag
      961 tgggcattct tggcacacta ggccgtctga gctggtgggg actcaaggac tgggtgccca
     1021 gggagctggg acagaaccca ggcaggggca cttctggtgg ggtggccttg gggctctgca
     1081 tatgctggca gacagagtca agtctgccca ggggagtctg gcctgagtgt gagaggatgg
     1141 gacactgggg gctggaggtg aaaattcctt gccgcttccc cagagttggt gagatcactc
     1201 ccatgccctc gcagctctgg tgcctggtga gtgggatcat tcctggactc agattgttct
     1261 gaagaagccc agttctgggt ggcatcaagt gcttgctaga tggggggctt gccttgatcc
     1321 ggctacactt ggaggtgact tgttcttgga cggctacata cagaaagaga gaagtgggga
     1381 tgagttccaa aggcatcctc gacttcggct gtggccaccg gagggtagct cctggcccaa
     1441 cacggacttc tcacctcccg cccttggctc tctactgagc tcccccctgc tccccaattc
     1501 ctcgccattc ccctcatttc tctgccctca gcctggactg cagttcttct gggaagctgc
     1561 cccaactccc taggtctgtg ctcaccaaga gcagatcaca ctggactgaa atgccagctg
     1621 atttgtctct tcaagaaaat tggaagctcc tggaggtcag ggtccatgtc tgcttttaca
     1681 ctcagtgctc tgtatgcagg cctggcactg cccacccttt gacaggtggt gcatattttg
     1741 tagaaggaag gaaggggcca ggtggggtgg gctgggctgg tggcgggagc tagctcagcc
     1801 tcttagattc tctacccgat ggatgtgacc tgggacagca agtgagtgtg gtgagtgagt
     1861 gcagacggtg ctttgttccc ctcttgtctc atagcctaga tggcctctga gcccagatct
     1921 ggggctcaga caacatttgt tcaactgaac ggtaatgggt ttcctttctg aaggctgaaa
     1981 tctgggagct gacattctgg actccctgag ttctgaagag cctggggatg gagagacacg
     2041 gagcagaaga tggaaggtag agtcccaggt gcctaagatg gggaatacat ctcccctcat
     2101 tgtcatgaga gtccactcta gctgatatct actgtggcca atatctaccg gtactttttt
     2161 ggggtggaca ctgagtcatg cagcagtctt atggtttacc caaggtcagg taggggagac
     2221 agtgcagtca gagcacaagc ccagtgtgtc tgacccaccc aagaatccat gctcgtatct
     2281 acaaaaatga ttttttctct tgtaatggtg cctaggttct tttattatca tggcatgtgt
     2341 atgtttttca actaggttac aatctggcct tataaggtta acctcctgga ggccaccagc
     2401 cttcctgaaa cttgtctgtg ctgtccctgc aactggagtg tgcctgatgt ggcactccag
     2461 cctggacaag tgggacacag actccgctgt tatcaggccc aaagatgtct tccataagac
     2521 cagaagagca atggtgtaga ggtgtcatgg gctacaataa agatgctgac ctcctgtctg
     2581 agggcaagca gcctcttctg gccctcagac aaatgctgag tgttcccaag actaccctcg
     2641 gcctggtcca atctcatccc actggtgcgt aagggttgct gaactcatga cttcttggct
     2701 agcctgcaac ctccacggag tgggaactac atcaggcatt ttgctaactg ctgtatccta
     2761 ggccaataaa tgttgatcac atttatagct gccatggtag ggtggggacc cctgctatct
     2821 atctgtggag gctctgggag cccctgacac aaactttctg aagcagagcc tccccaaccc
     2881 cttttccatt ccctatacct gacagatggc ccaggaaccc attagaaatg gaaggtcact
     2941 gcagcagtat gtgaatgtgc gtgtgggaga agggcaggat cagagccctg ggggtgtggc
     3001 agcccccaag tgattctaat ccagatccta gggttgtttc cctgtcccat tgaaatagct
     3061 gctttaaggg gcctgactca gggaaatcag tctcttgaat taagtggtga ttttggagtc
     3121 atttagacca ggccttcaat tgggatccgg agagctcgtc gacggcgcgt cggccgcagg
     3181 aacccctagt gatggagttg gccactccct ctctgcgcgc tcgctcgctc actgaggccg
     3241 ggcgaccaaa ggtcgcccga cgcccgggct ttgcccgggc ggcctcagtg agcgagcgag
     3301 cgcgcagctg cctgcagggg cgcctgatgc ggtattttct ccttacgcat ctgtgcggta
     3361 tttcacaccg catannnnnn nnnnnnnnnn nnnnnnnnnn nnnnnnnnnn nnnnnnnnnn
     3421 nnnnnnnnnn nnnnnnnnnn nnnnnnnnnn nnnnnnnnnn nnnnnnnnnn nnnnnnnnnn
     3481 nnnnnnnnnn nnnnnnnnnn nnnnnnnnnn nnnnnncnnn nnnnnnnnnn nnnnnnnnnn
     3541 nnnnnnnnnn nnnnnnnnnn nnnnnnnnnn nnnnnnnnnn nnnnnnnnnn nnnnnnnnnn
     3601 nnnnnnnnnn nnnnnnnnnn nnnnnnnnnn nnnnnnnnnn nnnnnnnnnn nnnnnnnncc
     3661 tttgacgttg gagtccacgt tctttnnnnn nnnnnnnnnn nnnnnnnnnn nnnnnnnnnn
     3721 nnaccctatc tcgggctatt cttttgattt ataagggatt ttgccgattt cggcctattg
     3781 gttaaaaaat gagctgattt aacaaaaatt taacgcgaat tttaacaaaa tattaacgtt
     3841 tacaatttta tggtgcactc tcagtacaat ctgctctgat gccgcatagt taagccagcc
     3901 ccgacacccg ccaacacccg ctgacgcgcc ctgacgggct tgtctgctcc cggcatccgc
     3961 ttacagacaa gctgtgaccg tctccgggag ctgcatgtgt cagaggtttt caccgtcatc
     4021 accgaaacgc gcgagacgaa agggcctcgt gatacgccta tttttatagg ttaatgtcat
     4081 gataataatg gtttcttaga cgtcaggtgg cacttttcgg ggaaatgtgc gcggaacccc
     4141 tatttgttta tttttctaaa tacattcaaa tatgtatccg ctcatgagac aataaccctg
     4201 ataaatgctt caataatatt gaaaaaggaa gagtatgagt attcaacatt tccgtgtcgc
     4261 ccttattccc ttttttgcgg cattttgcct tcctgttttt gctcacccag aaacgctggt
     4321 gaaagtaaaa gatgctgaag atcagttggg tgcacgagtg ggttacatcg aactggatct
     4381 caacagcggt aagatccttg agagttttcg ccccgaagaa cgttttccaa tgatgagcac
     4441 ttttaaagtt ctgctatgtg gcgcggtatt atcccgtatt gacgccgggc aagagcaact
     4501 cggtcgccgc atacactatt ctcagaatga cttggttgag tactcaccag tcacagaaaa
     4561 gcatcttacg gatggcatga cagtaagaga attatgcagt gctgccataa ccatgagtga
     4621 taacactgcg gccaacttac ttctgacaac gatcggagga ccgaaggagc taaccgcttt
     4681 tttgcacaac atgggggatc atgtaactcg ccttgatcgt tgggaaccgg agctgaatga
     4741 agccatacca aacgacgagc gtgacaccac gatgcctgta gcaatggcaa caacgttgcg
     4801 caaactatta actggcgaac tacttactct agcttcccgg caacaattaa tagactggat
     4861 ggaggcggat aaagttgcag gaccacttct gcgctcggcc cttccggctg gctggtttat
     4921 tgctgataaa tctggagccg gtgagcgtgg gtctcgcggt atcattgcag cactggggcc
     4981 agatggtaag ccctcccgta tcgtagttat ctacacgacg gggagtcagg caactatgga
     5041 tgaacgaaat agacagatcg ctgagatagg tgcctcactg attaagcatt ggtaactgtc
     5101 agaccaagtt tactcatata tactttagat tgatttaaaa cttcattttt aatttaaaag
     5161 gatctaggtg aagatccttt ttgataatct catgaccaaa atcccttaac gtgagttttc
     5221 gttccactga gcgtcagacc ccgtagaaaa gatcaaagga tcttcttgag atcctttttt
     5281 tctgcgcgta atctgctgct tgcaaacaaa aaaaccaccg ctaccagcgg tggtttgttt
     5341 gccggatcaa gagctaccaa ctctttttcc gaaggtaact ggcttcagca gagcgcagat
     5401 accaaatact gtccttctag tgtagccgta gttaggccac cacttcaaga actctgtagc
     5461 accgcctaca tacctcgctc tgctaatcct gttaccagtg gctgctgcca gtggcgataa
     5521 gtcgtgtctt accgggttgg actcaagacg atagttaccg gataaggcgc agcggtcggg
     5581 ctgaacgggg ggttcgtgca cacagcccag cttggagcga acgacctaca ccgaactgag
     5641 atacctacag cgtgagctat gagaaagcgc cacgcttccc gaagggagaa aggcggacag
     5701 gtatccggta agcggcaggg tcggaacagg agagcgcacg agggagcttc cagggggaaa
     5761 cgcctggtat ctttatagtc ctgtcgggtt tcgccacctc tgacttgagc gtcgattttt
     5821 gtgatgctcg tcaggggggc ggagcctatg gaaaaacgcc agcaacgcgg cctttttacg
     5881 gttcctggcc ttttgctggc cttttgctca catgt
//
