Features (pLannotate 1.2.2; 10 found; start..end, strand, type, name):
      7..98      -  repeat_region  AAV2 ITR (fragment): inverted terminal repeat of adeno-associated virus serotype 2 inverted
   3135..3275    +  repeat_region  AAV2 ITR: inverted terminal repeat of adeno-associated virus serotype 2 inverted
   3280..3331    -  misc_feature   bom (fragment): basis of mobility region from pBR322
   3350..3805    +  rep_origin     f1 ori (sequence partly withheld): f1 bacteriophage origin of replication; arrow indicates direction of (+) strand synthesis
   3806..3855    -  misc_feature   bom (fragment): basis of mobility region from pBR322
   3957..3992    -  CDS            rop (fragment): Rop protein, which maintains plasmids at low copy number; rop
   4087..4191    +  promoter       AmpR promoter: bla
   4192..5052    +  CDS            AmpR: β-lactamase; bla; confers resistance to ampicillin, carbenicillin, and related antibiotics
   5223..5811    +  rep_origin     ori: high-copy-number ColE1/pMB1/pBR322/pUC origin of replication
   5873..5904    -  repeat_region  AAV2 ITR (fragment): inverted terminal repeat of adeno-associated virus serotype 2 inverted
>Addgene plasmid #124969 | AV0.1-C346BE2.8-2 | addgene full sequence | sequence record 243887 | Addgene NGS Result
GAGGCCGCCCGGGCGTCGGGCGACCTTTGGTCGCCCGGCCTCAGTGAGCGAGCGAGCGCGCAGAGAGGGA
GTGGCCAACTCCATCACTAGGGGTTCCTGCGGCCGTGGAGTCGTGACGTGAATTACGTCATAGGGTTAGG
GAGGTCCTGTATTAGAGGTCACGTGAGTGTTTTGCGACATTTTGCGACACCATGTGGTCACGCTGGGTAT
TTAAGCCCGAGTGAGCACGCAGGGTCTCCATACGCGCCGACGCGCATGCTCCTCTAGACTCGAGGAATTC
TGGGCTGTGGCATTTTGAGCAGCAGCATGCTGTTCCAAAATGTCGTCGATCAGCCTCAAGTTGCACACCC
AGTCTTCATCTGGGCTCACACAGGAGCCTTTCAAGAGAGCTTCAATGAAATCTACCTCATTGCAGTCAGG
TGACGAAATCAGATCATTTAGTGGGGGTTGGGGCTGGCGCAAAAAGTCGGCAGGTGGCAGCTCAGGGGGA
ATATCCGTTCTGTCGAACGGACCTGGGAACTGGCTGGCAGCAACGGCAGAAGCAGCAGCAGCGGTGGCAG
CAGCAGCCACATAGCTTGGTGGCTCGATGCCCTGTATGGGGCTCAGGGGACTAAAGCTGGCCATACCCTG
CTGGAGGAACTTGGTGGTGTTTGCTACAGGCACCGGGCCCTGTACCGGGCTCTGCCTGAGGCTCTGGCTG
CCCAGCAGGCTGAAGCTGGGGTTGTTGGCCAGGGGCACTTGTGTTCCCATCGCAGCGGGCACTTGTGCCT
CCCAATCAGATGGCCTCTGAAGGCAGGCCTGGCCAGAAGGTGAGTGCTGCTGAACGCTATTATCCACTTG
GCTGAGGGGTGTTTTCCCCGAAACTGCTGTGGTCACAGCTGCTGCCGCTGTGACCCATGCAGCATTGTTG
AACGCAGTGGGCATTCTTGGCACACTAGGCCGTCTGAGCTGGTGGGGACTCAAGGACTGGGTGCCCAGGG
AGCTGGGACAGAACCCAGGCAGGGGCACTTCTGGTGGGGTGGCCTTGGGGCTCTGCATATGCTGGCAGAC
AGAGTCAAGTCTGCCCAGGGGAGTCTGGCCTGAGTGTGAGAGGATGGGACACTGGGGGCTGGAGGTGAAA
ATTCCTTGCCGCTTCCCCAGAGTTGGTGAGATCACTCCCATGCCCTCGCAGCTCTGGTGCCTGGTGAGTG
GGATCATTCCTGGACTCAGATTGTTCTGAAGAAGCCCAGTTCTGGGTGGCATCAAGTGCTTGCTAGATGG
GGGGCTTGCCTTGATCCGGCTACACTTGGAGGTGACTTGTTCTTGGACGGCTACATACAGAAAGAGAGAA
GTGGGGATGAGTTCCAAAGGCATCCTCGACTTCGGCTGTGGCCACCGGAGGGTAGCTCCTGGCCCAACAC
GGACTTCTCACCTCCCGCCCTTGGCTCTCTACTGAGCTCCCCCCTGCTCCCCAATTCCTCGCCATTCCCC
TCATTTCTCTGCCCTCAGCCTGGACTGCAGTTCTTCTGGGAAGCTGCCCCAACTCCCTAGGTCTGTGCTC
ACCAAGAGCAGATCACACTGGACTGAAATGCCAGCTGATTTGTCTCTTCAAGAAAATTGGAAGCTCCTGG
AGGTCAGGGTCCATGTCTGCTTTTACACTCAGTGCTCTGTATGCAGGCCTGGCACTGCCCACCCTTTGAC
AGGTGGTGCATATTTTGTAGAAGGAAGGAAGGGGCCAGGTGGGGTGGGCTGGGCTGGTGGCGGGAGCTAG
CTCAGCCTCTTAGATTCTCTACCCGATGGATGTGACCTGGGACAGCAAGTGAGTGTGGTGAGTGAGTGCA
GACGGTGCTTTGTTCCCCTCTTGTCTCATAGCCTAGATGGCCTCTGAGCCCAGATCTGGGGCTCAGACAA
CATTTGTTCAACTGAACGGTAATGGGTTTCCTTTCTGAAGGCTGAAATCTGGGAGCTGACATTCTGGACT
CCCTGAGTTCTGAAGAGCCTGGGGATGGAGAGACACGGAGCAGAAGATGGAAGGTAGAGTCCCAGGTGCC
TAAGATGGGGAATACATCTCCCCTCATTGTCATGAGAGTCCACTCTAGCTGATATCTACTGTGGCCAATA
TCTACCGGTACTTTTTTGGGGTGGACACTGAGTCATGCAGCAGTCTTATGGTTTACCCAAGGTCAGGTAG
GGGAGACAGTGCAGTCAGAGCACAAGCCCAGTGTGTCTGACCCACCCAAGAATCCATGCTCGTATCTACA
AAAATGATTTTTTCTCTTGTAATGGTGCCTAGGTTCTTTTATTATCATGGCATGTGTATGTTTTTCAACT
AGGTTACAATCTGGCCTTATAAGGTTAACCTCCTGGAGGCCACCAGCCTTCCTGAAACTTGTCTGTGCTG
TCCCTGCAACTGGAGTGTGCCTGATGTGGCACTCCAGCCTGGACAAGTGGGACACAGACTCCGCTGTTAT
CAGGCCCAAAGATGTCTTCCATAAGACCAGAAGAGCAATGGTGTAGAGGTGTCATGGGCTACAATAAAGA
TGCTGACCTCCTGTCTGAGGGCAAGCAGCCTCTTCTGGCCCTCAGACAAATGCTGAGTGTTCCCAAGACT
ACCCTCGGCCTGGTCCAATCTCATCCCACTGGTGCGTAAGGGTTGCTGAACTCATGACTTCTTGGCTAGC
CTGCAACCTCCACGGAGTGGGAACTACATCAGGCATTTTGCTAACTGCTGTATCCTAGGCCAATAAATGT
TGATCACATTTATAGCTGCCATGGTAGGGTGGGGACCCCTGCTATCTATCTGTGGAGGCTCTGGGAGCCC
CTGACACAAACTTTCTGAAGCAGAGCCTCCCCAACCCCTTTTCCATTCCCTATACCTGACAGATGGCCCA
GGAACCCATTAGAAATGGAAGGTCACTGCAGCAGTATGTGAATGTGCGTGTGGGAGAAGGGCAGGATCAG
AGCCCTGGGGGTGTGGCAGCCCCCAAGTGATTCTAATCCAGATCCTAGGGTTGTTTCCCTGTCCCATTGA
AATAGCTGCTTTAAGGGGCCTGACTCAGGGAAATCAGTCTCTTGAATTAAGTGGTGATTTTGGAGTCATT
TAGACCAGGCCTTCAATTGGGATCCGGAGAGCTCGTCGACGGCGCGTCGGCCGCAGGAACCCCTAGTGAT
GGAGTTGGCCACTCCCTCTCTGCGCGCTCGCTCGCTCACTGAGGCCGGGCGACCAAAGGTCGCCCGACGC
CCGGGCTTTGCCCGGGCGGCCTCAGTGAGCGAGCGAGCGCGCAGCTGCCTGCAGGGGCGCCTGATGCGGT
ATTTTCTCCTTACGCATCTGTGCGGTATTTCACACCGCATA
[95 nt withheld, positions 3332-3426]
T
[46 nt withheld, positions 3428-3473]
C
[141 nt withheld, positions 3475-3615]
CCTTTGACGTTGGAGTCCACGTTCTTT
[37 nt withheld, positions 3643-3679]
ACTCTATCTCGGGCTATTCTTTTGATTTATAAGGGATTTTGCCGATTTCGGTCTATTGGTTAAAAAATGA
GCTGATTTAACAAAAATTTAACGCGAATTTTAACAAAATATTAACGTTTACAATTTTATGGTGCACTCTC
AGTACAATCTGCTCTGATGCCGCATAGTTAAGCCAGCCCCGACACCCGCCAACACCCGCTGACGCGCCCT
GACGGGCTTGTCTGCTCCCGGCATCCGCTTACAGACAAGCTGTGACCGTCTCCGGGAGCTGCATGTGTCA
GAGGTTTTCACCGTCATCACCGAAACGCGCGAGACGAAAGGGCCTCGTGATACGCCTATTTTTATAGGTT
AATGTCATGATAATAATGGTTTCTTAGACGTCAGGTGGCACTTTTCGGGGAAATGTGCGCGGAACCCCTA
TTTGTTTATTTTTCTAAATACATTCAAATATGTATCCGCTCATGAGACAATAACCCTGATAAATGCTTCA
ATAATATTGAAAAAGGAAGAGTATGAGTATTCAACATTTCCGTGTCGCCCTTATTCCCTTTTTTGCGGCA
TTTTGCCTTCCTGTTTTTGCTCACCCAGAAACGCTGGTGAAAGTAAAAGATGCTGAAGATCAGTTGGGTG
CACGAGTGGGTTACATCGAACTGGATCTCAACAGCGGTAAGATCCTTGAGAGTTTTCGCCCCGAAGAACG
TTTTCCAATGATGAGCACTTTTAAAGTTCTGCTATGTGGCGCGGTATTATCCCGTATTGACGCCGGGCAA
GAGCAACTCGGTCGCCGCATACACTATTCTCAGAATGACTTGGTTGAGTACTCACCAGTCACAGAAAAGC
ATCTTACGGATGGCATGACAGTAAGAGAATTATGCAGTGCTGCCATAACCATGAGTGATAACACTGCGGC
CAACTTACTTCTGACAACGATCGGAGGACCGAAGGAGCTAACCGCTTTTTTGCACAACATGGGGGATCAT
GTAACTCGCCTTGATCGTTGGGAACCGGAGCTGAATGAAGCCATACCAAACGACGAGCGTGACACCACGA
TGCCTGTAGCAATGGCAACAACGTTGCGCAAACTATTAACTGGCGAACTACTTACTCTAGCTTCCCGGCA
ACAATTAATAGACTGGATGGAGGCGGATAAAGTTGCAGGACCACTTCTGCGCTCGGCCCTTCCGGCTGGC
TGGTTTATTGCTGATAAATCTGGAGCCGGTGAGCGTGGGTCTCGCGGTATCATTGCAGCACTGGGGCCAG
ATGGTAAGCCCTCCCGTATCGTAGTTATCTACACGACGGGGAGTCAGGCAACTATGGATGAACGAAATAG
ACAGATCGCTGAGATAGGTGCCTCACTGATTAAGCATTGGTAACTGTCAGACCAAGTTTACTCATATATA
CTTTAGATTGATTTAAAACTTCATTTTTAATTTAAAAGGATCTAGGTGAAGATCCTTTTTGATAATCTCA
TGACCAAAATCCCTTAACGTGAGTTTTCGTTCCACTGAGCGTCAGACCCCGTAGAAAAGATCAAAGGATC
TTCTTGAGATCCTTTTTTTCTGCGCGTAATCTGCTGCTTGCAAACAAAAAAACCACCGCTACCAGCGGTG
GTTTGTTTGCCGGATCAAGAGCTACCAACTCTTTTTCCGAAGGTAACTGGCTTCAGCAGAGCGCAGATAC
CAAATACTGTTCTTCTAGTGTAGCCGTAGTTAGGCCACCACTTCAAGAACTCTGTAGCACCGCCTACATA
CCTCGCTCTGCTAATCCTGTTACCAGTGGCTGCTGCCAGTGGCGATAAGTCGTGTCTTACCGGGTTGGAC
TCAAGACGATAGTTACCGGATAAGGCGCAGCGGTCGGGCTGAACGGGGGGTTCGTGCACACAGCCCAGCT
TGGAGCGAACGACCTACACCGAACTGAGATACCTACAGCGTGAGCTATGAGAAAGCGCCACGCTTCCCGA
AGGGAGAAAGGCGGACAGGTATCCGGTAAGCGGCAGGGTCGGAACAGGAGAGCGCACGAGGGAGCTTCCA
GGGGGAAACGCCTGGTATCTTTATAGTCCTGTCGGGTTTCGCCACCTCTGACTTGAGCGTCGATTTTTGT
GATGCTCGTCAGGGGGGCGGAGCCTATGGAAAAACGCCAGCAACGCGGCCTTTTTACGGTTCCTGGCCTT
TTGCTGGCCTTTTGCTCACATGTCCTGCAGGCAGCTGCGCGCTCGCTCGCTCACT
